>Addgene plasmid #79813 | RP4-8 | addgene partial sequence | sequence record 237086 | Addgene Partial NGS Result
ATCTACGTGCAAGCAGATTACGGTGACGATCCCGCAGTGGCTCTCTATACAAAGTTGGGCATACGGGAAG
AAGTGATGCACTTTGATATCGACCCAAGTACCGCCACCTAACAATTCGTTCAAGCCGAGATCGGCTTCCC
GGCCGACGGATCCCCTCGACTACGCCATCATGGCGACAGCGCCTTTCCTTTGGGTTCTCTATATCGGGCG
GATCGTGGCCGGCATCACCGGGGCGACTGGGGCGGTAGCCGGCGCTTATATTGCCGATATCACTGATGGC
GATGAGCGCGCGCGGCACTTCGGCTTCATGAGCGCCTGTTTCGGGTTCGGGATGGTCGCGGGACCTGTGC
TCGGTGGGCTGATGGGCGGTTTCTCCCCCCACGCTCCGTTCTTCGCCGCGGCAGCCTTGAACGGCCTCAA
TTTCCTGACGGGCTGTTTCCTTTTGCCGGAGTCGCACAAAGGCGAACGCCGGCCGTTACGCCGGGAGGCT
CTCAACCCGCTCGCTTCGTTCCGGTGGGCCCGGGGCATGACCGTCGTCGCCGCCCTGATGGCGGTCTTCT
TCATCATGCAACTTGTCGGACAGGTGCCGGCCGCGCTTTGGGTCATTTTCGGCGAGGATCGCTTTCACTG
GGACGCGACCACGATCGGCATTTCGCTTGCCGCATTTGGCATTCTGCATTCACTCGCCCAGGCAATGATC
ACCGGCCCTGTAGCCGCCCGGCTCGGCGAAAGGCGGGCACTCATGCTCGGAATGATTGCCGACGGCACAG
GCTACATCCTGCTTGCCTTCGCGACACGGGGATGGATGGCGTTCCCGATCATGGTCCTGCTTGCTTCGGG
TGGCATCGGAATGCCGGCGCTGCAAGCAATGTTGTCCAGGCAGGTGGATGAGGAACGTCAGGGGCAGCTG
CAAGGCTCACTGGCGGCGCTCACCAGCCTGACCTCGATCGTCGGACCCCTCCTCTTCACGGCGATCTATG
CGGCTTCTATAACAACGTGGAACGGGTGGGCATGGATTGCAGGCGCTGCCCTCTACTTGCTCTGCCTGCC
GGCGCTGCGTCGCGGGCTTTGGAGCGGCGCAGGGCAACGAGCCGATCGCTGATCGTGGAAACGATAGGCC
TATGCCATGCGGGTCAAGGCGACTTCCGGCAAGCTATACGCGCCCTAGGAGTGCGGTTGGAACGTTGGCC
CAGCCAGATACTCCCGATCACGAGCAGGACGCCGATGATTTGAAGCGCACTCAGCGTCTGATCCAAGAAC
AACCATCCTAGCAACACGGCGGTCCCCGGGCTGAGAAAGCCCAGTAAGGAAACAACTGTAGGTTCGAGTC
GCGAGATCCCCCGGAACCAAAGGAAGTAGGTTAAACCCGCTCCGATCAGGCCGAGCCACGCCAGGCCGAG
AACATTGGTTCCTGTAGGCATCGGGATTGGCGGATCAAACACTAAAGCTACTGGAACGAGCAGAAGTCCT
CCGGCCGCCAGTTGCCAGGCGGTAAAGGTGAGCAGAGGCACGGGAGGTTGCCACTTGCGGGTCAGCACGG
TTCCGAACGCCATGGAAACCGCCCCCGCCAGGCCCGCTGCGACGCCGACAGGATCTAGCGCTGCGTTTGG
TGTCAACACCAACAGCGCCACGCCCGCAGTTCCGCAAATAGCCCCCAGGACCGCCATCAATCGTATCGGG
CTACCTAGCAGAGCGGCAGAGATGAACACGACCATCAGCGGCTGCACAGCGCCTACCGTCGCCGCGACCC
CGCCCGGCAGGCGGTAGACCGAAATAAACAACAAGCTCCAGAATAGCGAAATATTAAGTGCGCCGAGGAT
GAAGATGCGCATCCACCAGATTCCCGTTGGAATCTGTCGGACGATCATCACGAGCAATAAACCCGCCGGC
AACGCCCGCAGCAGCATACCGGCGACCCCTCGGCCTCGCTGTTCGGGCTCCACGAAAACGCCGGACAGAT
GCGCCTTGTGAGCGTCCTTGGGGCCGTCCTCCTGTTTGAAGACCGACAGCCCAATGATCTCGCCGTCGAT
GTAGGCGCCGAATGCCACGGCATCTCGCAACCGTTCAGCGAACGCCTCCATGGGCTTTTTCTCCTCGTGC
TCGTAAACGGACCCGAACATCTCTGGAGCTTTCTTCAGGGCCGACAATCGGATCTCGCGGAAATCCTGCA
CGTCGGCCGCTCCAAGCCGTCGAATCTGAGCCTTAATCACAATTGTCAATTTTAATCCTCTGTTTATCGG
CAGTTCGTAGAGCGCGCCGTGCGTCCCGAGCGATACTGAGCGAAGCAAGTGCGTCGAGCAGTGCCCGCTT
GTTCCTGAAATGCCAGTAAAGCGCTGGCTGCTGAACCCCCAGCCGGAACTGACCCCACAAGGCCCTAGCG
TTTGCAATGCACCAGGTCATCATTGACCCAGGCGTGTTCCACCAGGCCGCTGCCTCGCAACTCTTCGCAG
GCTTCGCCGACCTGCTCGCGCCACTTCTTCACGCGGGTGGAATCCGATCCGCACATGAGGCGGAAGGTTT
CCAGCTTGAGCGGGTACGGCTCCCGGTGCGAGCTGAAATAGTCGAACATCCGTCGGGCCGTCGGCGACAG
CTTGCGGTACTTCTCCCATATGAATTTCGTGTAGTGGTCGCCAGCAAACAGCACGACGATTTCCTCGTCG
ATCAGGACCTGGCAACGGGACGTTTTCTTGCCACGGTCCAGGACGCGGAAGCGGTGCAGCAGCGACACCG
ATTCCAGGTGCCCAACGCGGTCGGACGTGAAGCCCATCGCCGTCGCCTGTAGGCGCGACAGGCATTCCTC
GGCCTTCGTGTAATACCGGCCATTGATCGACCAGCCCAGGTCCTGGCAAAGCTCGTAGAACGTGAAGGTG
ATCGGCTCGCCGATAGGGGTGCGCTTCGCGTACTCCAACACCTGCTGCCACACCAGTTCGTCATCGTCGG
CCCGCAGCTCGACGCCGGTGTAGGTGATCTTCACGTCCTTGTTGACGTGGAAAATGACCTTGTTTTGCAG
CGCCTCGCGCGGGATTTTCTTGTTGCGCGTGGTGAACAGGGCAGAGCGGGCCGTGTCGTTTGGCATCGCT
CGCATCGTGTCCGGCCACGGCGCAATATCGAACAAGGAAAGCTGCATTTCCTTGATCTGCTGCTTCGTGT
GTTTCAGCAACGCGGCCTGCTTGGCCTCGCTGACCTGTTTTGCCAGGTCCTCGCCGGCGGTTTTTCGCTT
CTTGGTCGTCATAGTTCCTCGCGTGTCGATGGTCATCGACTTCGCCAAACCTGCCGCCTCCTGTTCGAGA
CGACGCGAACGCTCCACGGCGGCCGATGGCGCGGGCAGGGCAGGGGGAGCCAGTTGCACGCTGTCGCGCT
CGATCTTGGCCGTAGCTTGCTGGACCATCGAGCCGACGGACTGGAAGGTTTCGCGGGGCGCACGCATGAC
GGTGCGGCTTGCGATGGTTTCGGCATCCTCGGCGGAAAACCCCGCGTCGATCAGTTCTTGCCTGTATGCC
TTCCGGTCAAACGTCCGATTCATTCACCCTCCTTGCGGGATTGCCCCGACTCACGCCGGGGCAATGTGCC
CTTATTCCTGATTTGACCCGCCTGGTGCCTTGGTGTCCAGATAATCCACCTTATCGGCAATGAAGTCGGT
CCCGTAGACCGTCTGGCCGTCCTTCTCGTACTTGGTATTCCGAATCTTGCCCTGCACGAATACCAGCGAC
CCCTTGCCCAAATACTTGCCGTGGGCCTCGGCCTGAGAGCCAAAACACTTGATGCGGAAGAAGTCGGTGC
GCTCCTGCTTGTCGCCGGCATCGTTGCGCCACTCTTCATTAACCGCTATATCGAAAATTGCTTGCGGCTT
GTTAGAATTGCCATGACGTACCTCGGTGTCACGGGTAAGATTACCGATAAACTGGAACTGATTATGGCTC
ATATCGAAAGTCTCCTTGAGAAAGGAGACTCTAGTTTAGCTAAACATTGGTTCCGCTGTCAAGAACTTTA
GCGGCTAAAATTTTGCGGGCCGCGACCAAAGGTGCGAGGGGCGGCTTCCGCTGTGTACAACCAGATATTT
TTCACCAACATCCTTCGTCTGCTCGATGAGCGGGGCATGACGAAACATGAGCTGTCGGAGAGGGCAGGGG
TTTCAATTTCGTTTTTATCAGACTTAACCAACGGTAAGGCCAACCCCTCGTTGAAGGTGATGGAGGCCAT
TGCCGACGCCCTGGAAACTCCCCTACCTCTTCTCCTGGAGTCCACCGACCTTGACCGCGAGGCACTCGCG
GAGATTGCGGGTCATCCTTTCAAGAGCAGCGTGCCGCCCGGATACGAACGCATCAGTGTGGTTTTGCCGT
CACATAAGGCGTTTATCGTAAAGAAATGGGGCGACGACACCCGAAAAAAGCTGCGTGGAAGGCTCTGACG
CCAAGGGTTAGGGCTTGCACTTCCTTCTTTAGCCGCTAAAACGGCCCCTTCTCTGCGGGCCGTCGGCTCG
CGCATCATATCGACATCCTCAACGGAAGCCGTGCCGCGAATGGCATCGGGCGGGTGCGCTTTGACAGTTG
TTTTCTATCAGAACCCCTACGTCGTGCGGTTCGATTAGCTGTTTGTCTTGCAGGCTAAACACTTTCGGTA
TATCGTTTGCCTGTGCGATAATGTTGCTAATGATTTGTTGCGTAGGGGTTACTGAAAAGTGAGCGGGAAA
GAAGAGTTTCAGACCATCAAGGAGCGGGCCAAGCGCAAGCTGGAACGCGACATGGGTGCGGACCTGTTGG
CCGCGCTCAACGACCCGAAAACCGTTGAAGTCATGCTCAACGCGGACGGCAAGGTGTGGCACGAACGCCT
TGGCGAGCCGATGCGGTACATCTGCGACATGCGGCCCAGCCAGTCGCAGGCGATTATAGAAACGGTGGCC
GGATTCCACGGCAAAGAGGTCACGCGGCATTCGCCCATCCTGGAAGGCGAGTTCCCCTTGGATGGCAGCC
GCTTTGCCGGCCAATTGCCGCCGGTCGTGGCCGCGCCAACCTTTGCGATCCGCAAGCGCGCGGTCGCCAT
CTTCACGCTGGAACAGTACGTCGAGGCGGGCATCATGACCCGCGAGCAATACGAGGTCATTAAAAGCGCC
GTCGCGGCGCATCGAAACATCCTCGTCATTGGCGGTACTGGCTCGGGCAAGACCACGCTCGTCAACGCGA
TCATCAATGAAATGGTCGCCTTCAACCCGTCTGAGCGCGTCGTCATCATCGAGGACACCGGCGAAATCCA
GTGCGCCGCAGAGAACGCCGTCCAATACCACACCAGCATCGACGTCTCGATGACGCTGCTGCTCAAGACA
ACGCTGCGTATGCGCCCCGACCGCATCCTGGTCGGTGAGGTACGTGGCCCCGAAGCCCTTGATCTGTTGA
TGGCCTGGAACACCGGGCATGAAGGAGGTGCCGCCACCCTGCACGCAAACAACCCCAAAGCGGGCCTGAG
CCGGCTCGCCATGCTTATCAGCATGCACCCGGATTCACCGAAACCCATTGAGCCGCTGATTGGCGAGGCG
GTTCATGTGGTCGTCCATATCGCCAGGACCCCTAGCGGCCGTCGAGTGCAAGAAATTCTCGAAGTTCTTG
GTTACGAGAACGGCCAGTACATCACCAAAACCCTGTAAGGAGTATTTCCAATGACAACGGCTGTTCCGTT
CCGTCTGACCATGAATCGCGGCATTTTGTTCTACCTTGCCGTGTTCTTCGTTCTCGCTCTCGCGTTATCC
GCGCATCCGGCGATGGCC
[234 nt withheld, positions 5759-5992]
GCCGAAATCGCGGCCCTCGGCAACGGGGCGCTGCACCAGGTGCAAGTCGCGGCGGCGGATGCCGTGCGTG
CGGTAGCGGCTGGACGGCTCGCCTAATCATGGCTCTGCGCACGATCCCCATCCGTCGCGCAGGCAACCGA
GAAAACCTGTTCATGGGTGGTGATCGTGAACTGGTGATGTTCTCGGGCCTGATGGCGTTTGCGCTGATTT
TCAGCGCCCAAGAGCTGCGGGCCACCGTGGTCGGTCTGATCCTGTGGTTCGGGGCGCTCTATGCGTTCCG
AATCATGGCGAAGGCCGATCCGAAGATGCGGTTCGTGTACCTGCGTCACCGCCGGTACAAGCCGTATTAC
CCGGCCCGCTCGACCCCGTTCCGCGAGAACACCAATAGCCAAGGGAAGCAATACCGATGATCCAAGCAAT
TGCGATTGCAATCGCGGGCCTCGGCGCGCTTCTGTTGTTCATCCTCTTTGCCCGCATCCGCGCGGTCGAT
GCCGAACTGAAACTGAAAAAGCATCGTTCCAAGGACGCCGGCCTGGCCGATCTGCTCAACTACGCCGCTG
TCGTCGATGACGGCGTAATCGTGGGCAAGAACGGCAGCTTTATGGCTGCCTGGCTGTACAAGGGCGATGA
CAACGCAAGCAGCACCGACCAGCAGCGCGAAGTAGTGTCCGCCCGCATCAACCAGGCCCTCGCGGGCCTG
GGAAGTGGGTGGATGATCCATGTGGACGCCGTGCGGCGTCCTGCTCCGAACTACGCGGAGCGGGGCCTGT
CGGCGTTCCCTGACCGTCTGACGGCAGCGATTGAAGAAGAGCGCCGGCGGCATTTCGAGAGCCTGGGAAC
GATGTACGAGGGCTATTTCGTCCTCACCTTGACCTGGTTCCCGCCGCTGCTCGCCCAGCGCAAGTTCGTC
GAGCTGATGTTTGACGACGACGCGACCGCACCGGATCGCAAGGCGCGCACGCGGGGCCTCATCGACCAAT
TCAAGCGTGACGTGCGCAGCATCGAGTCGCGCCTGTCGTCGGCCGTGTCGCTCACTCGCTTGAAGGGGCA
CAAGATCGTCAACGAGGACGGCACGACCGTCACGCATGACGACTTCCTGCGCTGGCTGCAATTCTGCGTG
ACGGGCCTGCACCATCCGGTGCAGCTCCCCAGCAACCCGATGTACCTGGACGCCCTGGTCGGCGGACAGG
AAATGTGGGGCGGGGTAGTGCCCAAGGTCGGCCGCAAGTTCGTCCAGGTGGTCGCTCTCGAAGGCTTCCC
CTTGGAGTCCTATCCCGGCATCCTGACGGCGCTCGGCGAGCTGCCCTGCGAGTATCGGTGGTCGAGCCGG
TTCATCTTCATGGACCAGCACGAAGCCGTGAAGCACCTCGACAAGTTCCGCAAGAAGTGGCGGCAGAAGA
TTCGCGGCTTCTTCGACCAGGTGTTCAACACGAACACCGGCCCGGTCGATCAGGACGCGCTTTCGATGGT
GGCCGATGCTGAGGCGGCCATTGCCGAAGTCAACAGCGGCATCGTGGCCGTGGGCTACTACACCAGCGTC
GTCGTGCTGATGGATGAGGACCGCACGCGCCTGGAAGCTGCGGCCCGCGATGTTGAAAAGGCCGTCAACC
GGTTGGGCTTTGCCGCGCGCATCGAGTCCATCAACACCCTGGACGCCTTCCTTGGTAGTTTGCCGGGCCA
CGGCGTGGAAAACGTCCGCCGGCCGCTCATCAACACGATGAACCTGGCCGACCTGCTGCCGACCAGCACC
ATCTGGACCGGCAACGCGAACGCGCCATGCCCGATGTACCCGCCGCTGTCGCCGGCGCTCATGCACTGCG
TCACGCAAGGATCAACGCCGTTCCGGCTGAACCTGCACGTGCGCGACCTCGGCCACACCTTTATGTTCGG
GCCGACCGGCGCAGGTAAATCGACGCACCTGGCGATCCTCGCCGCGCAGCTCCGTCGCTATGCCGGCATG
TCGATCTTCGCCTTTGACAAGGGCATGTCGATGTACCCGCTGGCCGCCGGCATCCGTGCGGCCACGAAGG
GCACCAGCGGCCTGCACTTCACCGTGGCGGCCGACGACGAACGCCTGGCGTTCTGCCCGTTGCAGTTCCT
GAGCACCAAGGGCGACCGTGCTTGGGCGATGGAGTGGATCGACACCATCCTGGCGTTGAACGGCGTCGAA
ACGACCCCGGCCCAGCGCAACGAAATCGGCAACGCGATCATGAGCATGCACGCCAGCGGCGCGCGCACGC
TCTCCGAGTTCAGCGTGACGATTCAGGATGAGGCGATCCGCGAGGCGATCCGCCAGTACACCGTCGATGG
CGCAATGGGCCATCTGCTCGACGCCGAAGAGGACGGCTTGGCGCTGTCCGACTTTACAGTGTTCGAGATC
GAAGAGCTGATGAACCTCGGCGAGAAATTCGCCCTGCCTGTGTTGCTCTACCTGTTCCGCCGTATCGAGC
GCGCCCTGACGGGCCAGCCGGCCGTCATCATCCTGGACGAAGCCTGGTTGATGCTCGGCCACCCGGCATT
CCGCGCGAAGATCAGGGAATGGCTCAAGGTGCTGCGTAAGGCCAACTGCCTTGTGCTGATGGCAACGCAG
AGCCTGTCCGACGCCGCCAACAGCGGCATCCTGGACGTGATCGTGGAATCGACCGCGACCAAGATTTTCC
TGCCGAATATTTACGCCAGGGATGAGGACACGGCGGCCCTGTACCGCCGCATGGGCCTGAACGCTCGCCA
GATCGAGATTCTGGCCCAGGCCGTTCCCAAGCGTCAGTACTACTACGTGTCGGAAAACGGCCGCCGTCTC
TACGACCTGGCACTTGGCCCGCTCGCGCTCGCGTTCGTCGGCGCATCCGACAAGGAATCCGTCGCCATCA
TCAAGAACCTGGAAGCCAAGTTCGGCGACCAGTGGGTGGATGAATGGCTGCGTGGCCGGGGCCTCGCCCT
TGATGAATACCTGGAGGCAGCATGAGTTTTGCAGACACGATCAAGGGCTTGATCTTCAAGAAGAAGCCCG
CAACGGCCGCAGCAGCGGCGACGCCGGCCGCGACCGGCCCGCAAACCGACAACCCGTACCTGACGGCGCG
GCGCACCTGGAACGACCACGTTGGTTCCGTTGTGTCGCAAAAGCAGACCTGGCAGGTTGTCGGCATCCTT
TCGCTGATGATCGTCCTCGCGGCGGTCGGCGGCATCATCCACATCGGCAGCCAGTCGAAGTTCGTGCCCT
ATGTCTACGAGGTAGACAAGCTCGGGCAGACGGCCGCCGTGGGGCCGATGACCAGGGCGTCGAAAGCCGA
TCCGCGTGTCATTCACGCCTCGGTGGCTGAGTTCGTCGGCGATGCTCGCCTGGTGACGCCGGACGTAGCT
TTGCAGCGCAAGGCCGTCTACCGCCTCTATGCCAAGCTCGGGCCGAATGACCCGGCCACCGCCAAGATGA
ACGAATGGCTCAACGGCACCGCCGACGCCAGCCCGTTCGCTCGCGCGGCCGTCGAAACGGTCAGCACCGA
AATCACTTCCGTAATCCCGCAGACGCCCGACACCTGGCAGGTCGATTGGGTCGAGACGACGCGCGACAGG
CAAGGCGTGGTGAAAGGCCAGCCCGTGCGCATGCGGGCCTTGGTGACGGTCTACGTCGTCGAGCCGACGG
CGGACACCAAGGAAGAACAACTGCGAAACAACCCGGCCGGGATCTACGTCCGGGACTTCTCCTGGTCGAG
ACTTCTGTGAGGCACTGAATTATGAAAAAGGAACTGTTTGCTTTGGTCCTGGCCGCGTCCGTTAGCGTGC
CTGCATTTGCCGCCGATCCCGGCGCGGACCTGACTGACCTCTATTTTTCCGGCAAGAACCCGGAGCTGAC
CGCGCAAGAGCGGGCGGCCATCGCCATCGCCAAGAAGTGGGAGGCGGGTACCGCCGGCATGCGGCCGGTG
GCCGGCCCCGGTGGTTCGGTGCGCTTCCTGTTCGGCGCGCAGCAGCCGAGCATCGTATGCGCCGTGCTGC
AAGTGTGCGACGTGGCCCTGCAACCCGGCGAGCAAGTCAACTCGATCAACCTGGGCGACACCGCCCGTTG
GACGGTCGAGCCGGCCATTACCGGCAGCGGCGCGAACGAAACCCAGCACCTCATCATCAAGCCGATGGAT
GTGGGCCTGGAAACCAGCCTGGTCGTGACCACGGACCGCCGCAGCTACCACATGCGCCTGCGCTCGCATC
GCACGCAGTACATGCCGCAGGTGTCGTTCACCTACCCGGAAGATGCCCTTGCGAAGTGGGACGCCATCAA
GAACCGCGAACAGCGGGATCGCGTCGAGAAAACCATTCCGCAGACCGGCGAGTACCTGGGCAACCTGAGC
TTCAACTACTCCGTCAGCGGGTCCACGTCGTGGAAGCCGGTGCGCGTCTACAACGACGGCAAGAAAACCA
TCATCCAGATGCCGCACTCGATGGAACAGACCGAAGCGCCGACGCTCCTGGTCGTTCGCAGGGAGGGCGG
CCTGTTCTCCGACGATGAAACGGTGATGGTCAACTACCGGGTCCAGGGCGACCGCTACATCGTCGATACG
ATTTTCGACAAGGCCATCCTCATCGCGGGCGTGGGCAGCAGCCAGGACCGCGTGACCATTTCAAGGGGGA
ACTAAACCATGCGTAAGATTCTGACCGTCATCGCACTCGCGGCCACGTTGGCCGGCTGCGCGACCTCCAA
GTACGGCAGCTTCGTCCAGGACGCGCCGGCCGCCTACAACCAGACCATTGCGACCGACGCGGTGAAGCAG
CTCGTCAAGCTCTACCCGCCGGCGCAAACCAAGCTGGAATTGCAGCAGGCTACGCCCGATCCGTTCGGCA
TTGCCCTGGTCACTGACCTTCGCGCCCAGGGCTATGCTGTCATGGAGTACAAGCCCGACGGCAACGCGGC
CGCAGCTCCGGCTGCTGCGTCCTCGGCCGCTGCGAAGCCGGCAACGCCGCAAGCCCAGGGCGGCTATCCG
CTGCGCTACGTGCTGGACCAATTCAGCGACAGCAACCTGTATCGCCTGACCGTCATGGTCGGCTCTCAAT
CGCTCACGCGCGCCTACCTCGCCCAAAACAACACGATGGTCCCGGCCGGCGCATGGGTTCGGAAGGAGTA
AGCCAATGAGCGAAGATCAAATGGCACCGGACGCATCGCCAGATGCGGTCAAGCCGAAAAGCGGGGTTCG
CCGCGTCAACAACATGCCGATGTACCTCATCGGCGGTGTGCTCGGCATCTTCCTGCTGGTGATGGCCCTG
GTTGCTGCGGATCGCGCTGCGCAGCAGAACCAGCCGGGAGCTGCGAAGGCTGAGAAGGCCGGCAGCACCA
GCATGTTTGCCGACGAAATTGCCGGCAAACAGCAGGACGGCATCATCAAGGCCAAGCCGCTGGAGATTCC
GCCGGAACAAACCGCCCAGCAACCGACGACGGAGCTGACGCCAGCCCCGGCGCAGGGAACGACTATCACG
GTCGCACGGCCCGAGAACCTGGACCAGCCCCCGACGCCGCCGCAGGGTGCGCGCAACGAGGACCTGGACC
GCATCCGCATGGCGAAGTTGCAGATGCTGGAAGAGGCGATCAAGGCCAAGACGACGGTGCGCATCGACGC
GCCGCGCAGCCAGGGCAGCGCCGGCGGCGGTGCTCCGCAGGGCCGCGAGGAAACCCTTGCGCGCATCCAG
GAGCTGCGTCGGCAGGCTGAGAACGCCCGCGCCACCGATCCGACCGCCGCCTATCAGGCCGCGCTTGCGC
AGGCTCGCACGATGGGCGGCGCGGCAGGGGGTGGCGGTATGGGCGGCTCGGGTGCGCCGACCCTCGTGCA
GACCTCGAACCGCAGTGGTGGCGGCGCTGGCTATGGGTCGTTCGACAACCGCAGCGAGGGCGACCGTTGG
CGGCTCGACTCCCAGCCGGAAGCACCTGCAACGCCCTATGTGCTGCGCGCTGGCTTCGTCGTTCCGGCTA
CGCTTATCTCGGGCATCAACTCCGATCTGCCAGGCCAAATCATGGCCCAGGTATCGCAGTCGGTGTACGA
CACGGCGACCGGCAAGCACATGCTCATCCCCCAAGGCTCGCGCCTGGTGGGCAGCTACTCGAACGATGTG
GCCTACGGGCAGAAGCGCGTTCTGGTGGCATGGCAGCGCATCATCTTCCCCGACGGCAAGGCAATGGACA
TTGGGGCCATGCCGGGCGGCGATAGCGCTGGGTATGCAGGCTTCAACGACAAGGTCAACAACCACTACTT
CCGCACCTTCGCATCGGCATTCCTCATGTCGGGCGTCGTTGCGGGCATCAGCTTGAGTCAGGACCGTGGC
AACAGCAACAGCGGTTACGGACGACAAGACGCGGGTTCCGCGATGAGTGAAGCGTTGGGTCAACAGCTCG
GCCAAGTAACGGCGCAGATGATCGCCAAAAACTTGAATATCGCGCCGACGCTGGAAATCCGTCCGGGCTA
TCGCTTCAACGTCATTGTCACGAAAGACATGACGTTTTCTAAGCCCTACCAGGCGTTTGACTATTAACTC
CAAGGAGTAACTTATGAAGAAGCTCGCTAAGAATGTTTTAGCCGCTAAAGTAGCTCTGGTGCTGGCCCTC
TCGGTCGGCACCTTGGCGGTCACGCCTGCGCAAGCGGGCATTCCGGTCATCGACGGCACCAACCTGTCAC
AAACCACTGTCACCGCGATTCAGCAGGTTGCGCAGGTCCAGAAGCAAATCGAGGAATACCGGACGCAGTT
GCAGCAGTACGAAAACATGCTGCAAAACACGGTGGCCCCGGCCGCCTACGTGTGGGACCAGGCGCAGTCC
ACCATCAACGGCCTGATGAGCGCCGTTGATACCCTGAACTACTACAAGAACCAGGCGGGCAGCATCGACG
CTTACCTGGGCAAGTTCAAGGACGTGTCCTACTACAAGGGGTCGCCGTGCTTCTCCCTGTCGGGCTGCTC
GGAAAGCGAGCGCAAGGCGATGGAAGAGAACCGCCGCCTGGCGTCCGAATCGCAGAAAAAGGCCAACGAT
GCGCTGTTCCGTGGCCTCGATCAGCAGCAGAGCAACCTCAAGTCCGACGCCGCCACGCTGGAGCAATTGA
AGGGCAAGGCGACGACGGCGCAGGGCCAGTTGGAAGCCCTCGGCTACGCCAACCAGTTCGCCAGCCAGCA
GGCCAACCAGCTCATGCAAATCCGTGGCCTTCTGCTTGCGCAGCAGAACGCCATCGCCACGCAGATGCAG
GCCCAGCAGGACCGGCAGGCCCAGCAGGACGCTGCGGGCGCGAAGCTGCGCGAGGGTTCGTACCGCGCAA
GCCCGTCTAAGACCTGGTGAGGGGAGGCGCGATGAAGAAATCCAACTTCATCGCAGTTGCCGCGCTGGCC
GCCGTCATGGCGGCCAGCCTGGCAGGCTGCGACAACAAGCCCGACACCGACAAGCTGACCTGCGCCGATC
TGCCGAAGGTCACGGATGCCGCTCAACGCGCGGAGCTGTTGAAGAAGTGCCCGCGCGGAGAACCGGGAGG
CTTCAAGCCCAGCGAAAAGAAAGAGTGGTGATGACGTATGAAAATCCAGACTAGAGCTGCCGCGCTCGCG
GTCCTGATGCTGGCCTTGATGCCGGTAGCGGCATACGCCCAAATCGACAATTCGGGCATCCTCGACAACG
TATTGCAGCGCTACCAGAACGCCGCGAGCGGCTGGGCCACTGTCGTCCAGAACGCCGCAACCTGGCTGTT
CTGGACCTTGACCGTGATTAGCATGGTCTGGACCTTCGGCATGATGGCACTGCGCAAGGCCGACATTGGC
GAGTTCTTCGCCGAGTTCGTGCGGTTCACCATCTTCACCGGCTTCTTCTGGTGGCTGCTGACCAACGGCC
CGAATTTCGCGTCGTCCATCTATGCGTCCCTGCGGCAGATTGCAGGCCAGGCAACGGGGTTGGGGCAGGG
GCTTTCGCCGTCCGGCATCGTCGATGTTGGCTTCGAGATTTTCTTCAAGGTGATGGACGAAACCTCGTAC
TGGTCGCCGGTCGATAGCTTCGTCGGTGCCTCGTTGGCGGCCGCCATCCTCTGCATCCTGGCCCTGGTCG
GCGTGAATATGCTTCTGCTCCTGGCGTCCGGATGGATTCTTGCCTACGGCGGTGTGTTCTTCCTGGGCTT
CGGCGGCTCGCGCTGGACCTCGGACATGGCGATCAACTACTACAAGACCGTCCTCGGGGTCGCCGCGCAG
CTCTTCGCAATGGTGCTGCTCGTAGGCATCGGCAAGACCTTCCTCGATGACTACTACAGCCGCATGAGCG
AAGGCATCAACTTCAAGGAACTTGGAGTGATGCTGATCGTCGGCCTGATCCTGCTCGTTCTGGTCAACAA
GGTGCCGCAGCTCATCGCCGGCATCATCACCGGCGCGAGCGTCGGCGGTGCTGGTATCGGCCAGTTCGGC
GCTGGCACGCTCGTCGGTGCGGCCGCGACGGCCGGCGCGGCAATCGCAACTGGCGGCGCATCTATCGCGG
CCGGCGCTGCGGCGGCGGCCGGTGGCGCGCAGGCCATCATGGCGGCCGCGTCGAAGGCCAGCGATAACGT
CTCTGCCGGCACTGACATTCTGTCGAGCATGATGGGCGGCGGCGGTGGCGGCGGCGGTGGTAGCGCCGGC
ACCAGCGGCGGCGACGGCGGCGGCTCGGGTGGCGGCGGTGGCTCGGGCGGCGGTGAAACCCCGATGGCCT
CGGCCGCCGGCGACAACAGCAGCGGCGCACGCGGCGGCAGTTCGGGCGGCGGCTCGGGTGGTGGCCGTTC
GTCTGGCGGTATCGGTGCCACGGCGGCCAAGGGCGGCCGGATCGCGGCCGATACCGTCGCCAACCTGGCG
AAAGGTGCCGGCTCGATTGCCAAGGCCAAGGCCGGCGAAATGCGCGCATCGGCCCAGGAACGCATCGGCG
ATACCGTAGGCGGCAAGATCGCGCAGGCAATTCGCGGCGCGGGTGCGGCGGCGCAGACCGCTGCAACCGT
CGCCGATAGCAACAGCCAGGCGCAGGAACAACCTGCACCGGCACCCGCACCGTCGTTCGACGACAACAGC
CTTTCCGCAAGCAACAACAGGGAAGCGGCCGCCGACGCGGATTCCGAAGTGGCGAGCTTCGTCAACAAGC
CCGCCCAATCCTGAAACGACTCTTAGGAGCTACGACCATGCAACTGAAAAAAGCGTTCTCGTCGGCCGCC
CTGGTGGTGGCCTTGGGCCTCGGCGCAACTGGCTCGGCCAGCGCGCAAGACGTGCTGACGGGCGATACCC
GCCTGGCCTGCGAGGCCATTCTGTGCCTGTCCACGGGCAGCCGGCCCAGCGAGTGCAGCCCGTCGCTCTC
GCGGTACTTCGGCATCCACAAGCGCAAGCTGTCGGACACGCTCAAGGCGCGGCTGAACTTCCTCAACCTC
TGCCCGGTATCGAACCAGACGCCGGAAATGCAGACGCTCGTTTCCTCGATTTCGCGCGGGGCCGGGCGCT
GCGATGCGTCCTCGCTGAACTCCGTGCTGCGTGAGTGGCGGAGCTGGGACGACCAGTTCTACATCGGCAA
CCGCCTGCCGGACTACTGCGCGGCCTACACCGGCCATGCCTATACCGACTTCAACACGACCGCGCCGCGC
TACGTCGGCACGCCGGAAGAGGGCGGCTATTGGATCGAGGCGGCCGACTACGACCGCGCGCTCAAGGAGT
ACGAGGCGAAGCTGAAAGAGCGGCAGCAGCAGTACGGTCGCTATGGCAGCGACGCCTACCGTCGGTTCGA
GCGGTAAGGGGAGGGGATAGCGATGCCGTTTGCCAAGCTGCTGGCACGGAACGCTCTGCCGGTGGTCGCC
CTGGTGGCGGCCACTGGCTTCGGTGCGGCGGATGCGACCGCCGCACGGCTCTTCCCCGATCTGTCGGAAC
AGATGGAAGAGCGCGTTGTGTGCTCGGTGTCTGCGGCCGCGAAGTACGAGATTCCGGCCAACATTCTTCT
CGCCATTCGGGAAAAGGAGGGCGGCAAGCCGGGCCAGTGGGTCAAGAACACCAATGGCACCTATGACGTG
GGCGAGCTGCAATTCAACACCGCCTACCTGGGCGACCTGGCGAAGTATGGGATCACGGCCCAGGACGTTG
CTGCGGCAGGCTGCTATCCCTATGACCTGGCGGCCTGGCGGTTGCGCGGGCACATTCGCAACGACAGGGG
CGATCTGTGGACACGCGCCGCTAACTATCACTCGCGCACGCCGTCGAAGAACGCGATCTATCGCGCCGAT
CTGATGGTGAAGGCCGACAAGTGGGCGAAGTGGCTGGATGCGCGTTTCGTCACCGTCAACTATGGCCCCA
GCTCGCCGGCGCAGCCGGCAGGGAAGGGGACCACACTTGCGGCCGCTGATACGTCGGCAGCAGCGCCGGC
CGAAGCGCAGCCGATGAAGCAAGGCCGGATCACCCGCACCAGCCTCCGCAGCTCGGGTTACGTACCCCGG
CAGCTCATCATCAACAACACGCCATAAGGAGGAACGGCCGTTTAGCGGCTAAAGCCTATGGGCATTCGCA
ACCTGACGCAGCGATACATGAACGGGGCCAGGGCCTACGCGGCCTGGGCGGCATCGCAGGCGAAAGCGCC
GTTTGATCTTCTGGTACTGGGCATCGGGCCTGTCATCGTCTTTGGCCTGGTCGCGCATACGCTGCTCGCG
TTCCTGCCCACATGGGCCATGTACGCCGCCGGCGCTCTGCTGGTCCTCGCGGCCCTGCCTTTGGCGCTGC
ACGTCCTCCGGGAATACGCGCTGCGCTATGGGCGCAAATAGCGCCCTGCAGGGCGTTCTTACTCCAAGGG
GGAGGGCATGAATACACGCGCCATGAACGACGCCAGCGGCCGGGCCTCGCTGCCTGCCATGGTGATCGCC
GACGGCACCATTGAAGCCTTGAAGTGGCTCGCCTTGCTTGCCATGACCGGGGATCACGTCAACAAGTACC
TGTTCAACGGTACGCTGCCATATCTGTTCGAGGCGGGGCGCTTGGCCCTGCCTCTTTTCGTTTTCGTCCT
GGCGTACAACCTCGCCCGCCCGGGCGCGCTCGAGCGCGGTTTGTACGGGCGAGCGATGAAACGCCTGTTG
GCCTTCGGCCTGGTCGCCTCGGTCCCGTTCATTGCGTTGGGTGGAGTGGTGGGCGGATGGTGGCCGCTGA
ACGTCATGTTCACGCTGTTGGCCGCAACCGCGATGCTCTACCTGGTCGAGCGCGGCCGCTCGGTCGCTCC
TATAGCGCTGTTCGTCGTGGCCGGCGGCCTGGTCGAGTTCTGTTGGCCGGCGCTGCTGCTGGCCGCGTCT
GTCTGGTTGTACCTCAAGCGCCCGACGTGGGCGGCCGCGTTGATGGCGCTGCTGTCTTGCGCGTCCCTGT
GGTACATCAATGGCAACCTTTGGGCGCTTGCTGTTGTGCCCCTGGTGATCGTCGCCGCCGGCGTCGATCT
TCGTGTCCCGCGCCTGCGCTGGGCCTTTTACACGTACTACCCGCTGCATCTTGCCGCTCTTTGGCTGATC
CGCATTCCGATGCGCGAGGCGGGCTACTTGTTTTTCACCTGACCTTTGAGATTCCAATATGCAATTGCTC
AAGAAATGCACCATCGCGGCCCTGCCGCTGCTCGCCCTGTCCGGCTGCGCACTGCTGAACATCCCCATGC
CGACGCCGCCCGGTTCGACCCCGCCGGAAATGCTGACCGTGCCAGTGGCGCAAATCTGCCGCGACGCTGA
CAAGAACCCTGTTCGGGCAACGGAGCTGTACGGCAAGAAAGGGTTGTCGGCCACCGGCAAGGTGCAGGTG
ATTTCCGAAGGCTTCAAGCCTCGCTATCGGGTGCTGCTGCGCGCTGGCAGCGCCTCGGTCCATGCTGGGA
CCGATAACCAGCTCGCCATCAAGTCGGTTTCCACCGGCCAGACCACGCGCGTCACTGGCACCGTGAAGGA
CGTGTCCTACGACCATAACGGCTGCTCGATCTCGCTTGACGATGCGAAGTTCTACTGAGGGGAGGGCGGC
GGATGCTGACACGGTTGAAGGGCTTCCTTGCTCGTCGCCGCGAGTTGAAGGAACTGGATGTGTCCGTGGT
GAGCCGGCCCCGGCCGGCTCCGGCGGAATTGGTCCAGGTTGATGCACGCGAGGCCGTTTGGCGCGTGCCG
GTGCCCGGCCAGGCCGACCGCTTCATGTCGGCCAAGCCTGGCGCGATCAACGATGAAATGTTCGTGGTTC
GGGTGGACACCGAAGCGTTCTATCGGGCTTGGCTGCGCAGCAGCTCGACGGGCCGCGAAACGCGGTCGGA
CAACTGCCCGCTGCGCTCGGAAATGCCGCAGGACTACAAGTTCAAGCACGCCGTCCAGGGCTTCGCGCAC
GGCAGGGAAAATCCTGTGCCGCTGGCCTTCGCCGGCGCGCACCAGGAGCGCCACCGGGTGGACATTGGTT
TCAGCAACGGGGTCACGCGCTCGTTCTGGCTGATTGCCAACAAGGCTCCGTCGTTCCCGATCCAGGTCCA
CGGCCGGGAGTCGGCCGAGCTGCTGAACAAGGTTTGCGGCCTCGATCCTGCGCCGCTGTCGTTCACGGAA
CTGTTCGCGCAGGCCCAACGCCAGGCTCCGCAGGTCGCCACACCGGCCCGGCCTGCGCCGGCAGCGGCCA
CCCGGCCAGCTCCCAAGGTGCAGCCACGCCCCGGCCGAAGCGGCCCGCGCAAAGGCCGCGGACTCTGACT
ACAACCGTGCGCAAGGCGCATTAGGGAGGATGTATGTATGTAATCGCCTGCGGCATCGTTGCCGGCTTGG
CGGCTGCGGTGGCCCTGTTGGGCTTCACGCCGATGATGGAGGCGCTTGCCGCCGGCGAACGCCGCAAGGC
ACTCGCGCAATGGACGCGGACGATGTTCCTGGTGCTGCTGCCTGTCGTGCTGATGTGCGCGCCCATCGGG
TCCAGCATTTACGACGCCGTGCAAGCGGACGCTGGCAAGCCCATCGCTTTCCACAACGGCCGGATCACGG
TCGTCATGGCCCTGGTCGGCAGCTTGGCCGTTGTCCTGGTCGCGGCTGCGCGTGCGGTGGTCAACCGCAA
GCATGCCAGCTTCTGGTTCGTCGGCTGGGTGATGGCGTCGGTTTTGGCCGGCGGCGTCGGCGCGATCGCC
AGCGCGAAGCAACTGGCGTTCCTCGGCGAACATAGCGGCATGGTGGCCTTCGGCTTCTTCCGCGACCAGG
TGAAGGACATGCACTGCGATGCGGACGTGATCCTGGCCCGGTGGGATGAAAAGGCGAACTCGCCGGTGGT
CTACCGCTGCCCGAAGGCGTACCTGCTCAACAGGTTCGCATCCGCGCCCTTCGTGCCCTGGCCGGACTAC
ACCGAGGGGGAAAGCGAGGATCTAGGTAGGGCGCTCGCAGCGGCCCTGCGGGACGCGAAAAGGTGAGAAA
AGCCGGGCACTGCCCGGCTTTATTTTTGCTGCTGCGCGTTCCAGGCCGCCCACACTCGTTTGACCTGGCT
CGGGCTGCATCCGACCAGCTTGGCCGTCTTGGCAATGCTCGATCCGCCGGAGCGAAGCGTGATGATGCGG
TCGTGCATGCCGGCGTCACGTTTGCGGCCGGTGTAGCGGCCGGCGGCCTTCGCCAACTGGACACCCTGAC
GTTGACGCTCGCGCCGATCCTCGTAGTCGTCGCGGGCCATCTGCAAGGCGAGCTTCAAAAGCATGTCCTG
GACGGATTCCAGAACGATTTTCGCCACTCCGTTCGCCTCGGCGGCCAGCTCCGACAGGTCCACCACGCCA
GGCACGGCCAGCTTGGCCCCTTTGGCCCGGATCGACGCAACCAGGCGCTCGGCCTCGGCCAACGGCAAGC
GGCTGATGCGGTCGATCTTCTCCGCAACGACGACTTCACCAGGTTGCAGGTCCGCGATCATGCGCAGCAG
CTCGGGCCGGTCGGCGCGTGCGCCGGACGCCTTCTCGCGGTAGATGCCGGCGACGTAGTACCCGGCGGCC
CGCGTGGCCGCTACAAGGCTCTCCTGGCGTTCAAGATTCTGCTCGTCCGTACTGGCGCGCAGGTAGATGC
GGGCGACCTTCAACCTTCGTCCCTCCGGTTGTTGCTCTCGCGTCGCCATTTCCACGGCTCGACGGCGTGC
GGATCGGACCAGAGGCCGACGCGCTTGCCTCGCGCCTCCTGTTCGAGCCGCAGCATTTCAGGGTCGGCCG
CGCGGCCGTGGAAGCGATAGGCCCACGCCATGCCCTGGTGAACCATCGCGGCGTTGACGTTGCGCGGCTG
CGGCGGCCGGCTGGCCAGCTCCATGTTGACCCACACGGTGCCCAGCGTGCGGCCGTAACGGTCGGTGTCC
TTCTCGTCGACCAGGACGTGCCGGCGGAACACCATGCCGGCCAGCGCCTGGCGCGCACGTTCGCCGAAGG
CTTGCCGCTTTTCCGGCGCGTCAATGTCCACCAGGCGCACGCGCACCGGCTGCTTGTCTACCAGCACGTC
GATGGTGTCGCCGTCGATGATGCGCACGACCTCGCCGCGCAGCTCGGCCCATGCCGGCGAGGCAACGACC
AGGACGGCCAGCGCGGCAGCGGCGCGCAGCATGGCGTAGCTTCGGCGCTTCATGCGTGGCCCCATTGCTG
ATGATCGGGGTACGCCAGGTGCAGCACTGCATCGAAATTGGCCTTGCAGTAGCCGTCCAGCGCCACCCGC
GAGCCGAACGCCGGCGAAAGGTACTCGACCAGGCCGGGCCGGTCGCGGACCTCGCGCCCCAGGACGTGGA
TGCGCCGGCCGCGTGTGCCGTCGGGTCCAGGCACGAAGGCCAGCGCCTCGATGTTGAAGTCGATGGATAG
AAGTTGTCGGTAGTGCTTGGCCGCCCTCATCGCGTCCCCCTTGGTCAAATTGGGTATACCCATTTGGGCC
TAGTCTAGCCGGCATGGCGCATTACAGCAATACGCAATTTAAATGCGCCTAGCGCATTTTCCCGACCTTA
ATGCGCCTCGCGCTGTAGCCTCACGCCCACATATGTGCTAATGTGGTTACGTGTATTTTATGGAGGTTAT
CCAATGAGCCGCCTGACAATCGACATGACGGACCAGCAGCACCAGAGCCTGAAAGCCCTGGCCGCCTTGC
AGGGCAAGACCATTAAGCAATACGCCCTCGAACGTCTGTTCCCCGGTGACGCTGATGCCGATCAGGCATG
GCAGGAACTGAAAACCATGCTGGGGAACCGCATCAACGATGGGCTTGCCGGCAAGGTGTCCACCAAGAGC
GTCGGCGAAATTCTTGATGAAGAACTCAGCGGGGATCGCGCTTGACGGCCTACATCCTCACGGCTGAGGC
CGAAGCCGATCTACGCGGCATCATCCGCTACACGCGCCGGGAGTGGGGCGCGGCGCAGGTGCGCCGCTAT
ATCGCTAAGCTGGAACAGGGCATAGCCAGGCTTGCCGCCGGCGAAGGCCCGTTTAAGGACATGAGCGAAC
TCTTTCCCGCGCTGCGGATGGCCCGCTGCGAACACCACTACGTTTTTTGCCTGCCGCGTGCGGGCGAACC
CGCGTTGGTCGTGGCGATCCTGCATGAGCGCATGGACCTCATGACGCGACTTGCCGACAGGCTCAAGGGC
TGATTTCAGCCGCTAAAAATCGCGCCACTCACAACGTCCTGATGGCGTACTTACCCAAAGAACAGCTAGG
AGAATCATTTATGCTCAGCACACTTCCACAAGCTCATGCAACTTTCTTGAACCGCATCCGCGATGCGGTC
GCTTCCGATGTTCGCTTCCGCGCTCTTCTGATCGGCGGCTCTTACGTTCACGGAGGACTCGATGAGCACT
CCGATTTGGATTTCGACATCGTTGTTGAGGACAACTGCTACGCAGATGTCTTGTCTACACGCAAGGATTT
TGCCGAGGCACTGCCCGGCTTCCTCAACGCGTTCACCGGCGAACATGTAGGAGAACCGCGCCTTCTGATC
TGCCTATATGGTCCGCCACTGCTACACATCGATTTGAAGTTTTCTCTTGCTTCCGATCTCGACCAGCAAA
TCGAGCGGCGGGCGGTTCTGTTTGCTCGTGATCCGGCAGAGATCGAGAAGCGCATTGAGGCGGCAGCGGT
GGCATGGCCAAACCGTCCCTCCGAGTGGTTCGAAGCACGTTGTCAGCGCCAGTGATATAAGACGGTAATT
CACCATTTGGATTGTCCGCTCCACCCAACATGTTGTTTCCTTAAGGTTCTCACACCAGAAAGGACATCAA
CATGCTGAGCAGAGAGGACTTTTACATGATAAAGCAAATGCGCCAGCAGGGCGCGTACATTGTCGATATT
GCGACTCAGATTGGTTGCTCTGAACGGACGGTCAGACGCTACCTCAAATACCCTGAACCGCCAGCCAGAA
AGACCCGCCACAAAATGGTTAAGCTGAAACCGTTTATGGATTACATCGACATGCGCCTGGCAGAGAATGT
CTGGAATAGTGAGGTTATCTTTGCGGAGATTAAGGCAATGGGTTATACGGGCGGACGTTCCATGCTGCGT
TACTACATCCAGCCCAAACGTAAAATGCGTCCGTCAAAAAGAACAGTTCGCTTCGAAACTCAGCCTGGAT
ACCAGCTCCAGCACGACTGGGGCGAAGTTGAGGTGGAGGTTGCCGGGCAACGGTGCAAAGTTAACTTTGC
GGTTAATACGCTGGGGTTCTCCCGCCGCTTCCATGTCTTCGCCGCACCAAAACAGGATGCTGAGCATACC
TACGAATCACTGGTTCGCGCCTTCCGCTACTTCGGTGGTTGTGTGAAAACGGTGCTGGTTGATAACCAGA
AGGCTGCGGTGCTGAAGAATAACAACGGGAAAGTCGTGTTCAACTCCGGATTCCTGTTGCTGGCCGACCA
CTATAACTTCCTGCCACGGGCATGCCGTCCACGCAGGGCCAGAACAAAAGGTAAGGTTGAGCGGATGGTG
AAATACCTCAAGGAGAACTTCTTCGTTCGGTACCGCAGGTTCGACAGCTTCACTCATGTTAATCAACAAC
TGGAGCAATGGATAGCCGATGTGGCTGACAAACGGGAACTTCGCCAGTTCAAAGAAACGCCGGAACAGCG
CTTCGCGCTGGAGCAGGAACATCTGCAGCCGTTACCGGATACGGACTTCGATACCAGTTACTTCGACATC
CGCCATGTGTCCTGGGACAGCTATATCGAGGTTGGTGGTAATCGTTACAGCGTTCCCGAAGCGCTGTGTG
GTCAGCCGGTATCGATACGAATATCGCTGGATGACGAGTTGCGGATCTACAGTAATGAGAAACTGGTGGC
CTCACATCGCCTCTGTTCGGCATCGTCTGGCTGGCAGACAGTGCCGGAGCATCACGCCCCGCTCTGGCAG
CAGGTCAGTCAGGTGGAACATCGACCACTGAGTGCCTATGAGGAGCTGTTGTGATGCATGAGCTGGAAGT
CCTGCTGAGTCGCCTGAAAATGGAGCATCTGAGTTATCACGTTGAAAGCCTGCTGGAACAGGCAGCTAAA
AAAGAGCTGAACTACCGGGAGTTCCTGTGCATGGCGCTACAGCAGGAATGGAACGGCAGGCATCAGCGCG
GTATGGAGTCCAGGCTGAAGCAGGCTCGTCTGCCGTGGGTCAAAACGCTGGAGCAGTTCGACTTTACCTT
CCAGCCGGGCATCGACCGTAAGGTTGTCCGGGAACTGGCTGGTCTGGCGTTCGTGGAGCGCAGCGAAAAC
GTGATCCTGCTGGGACCTCCTGGTGTCGGAAAAACTCATCTGGCCATAGCTCTTGGCGTGAAAGCGGTGG
ATGCGGGACATCGGGTACTGTTTATGCCACTGGACAGACTGATCGCGACACTGATGAAAGCGAAACAGGA
AAACCGGCTGGAGCGTCAGCTGCAGCAACTGAGTTATGCCCGGGTGTTGATCCTGGATGAAATAGGCTAT
CTGCCGATGAACAGAGAGGAAGCCAGCCTGTTCTTCCGGCTACTGAACCGTCGATATGAAAAAGCGAGCA
TCATACTGACGTCAAACAAAGGGTTCGCAGACTGGGGAGAAATGTTCGGAGATCACGTGCTGGCAACAGC
GATACTGGATCGGTTGCTACATCACTCAACCACGCTGAATATCAAAGGAGAGAGTTACCGGTTAAAAGAG
AAACGTAAAGCTGGAGTGCTGACCAAAAACACAACGCCAATCAGTGATGATGAAATGGTGAAAAGCGGAC
AGCATCAGTAACGAAAGTATCTTAGCGGGCATGAAAATGGCAAATAACGGTCAAACATCGTGGCGTTGAC
AACGTGCCTGGATCTGGCTACACTATGCGGCCACCAAGCTCGCCCGTGGCGAGCTTTACGAAGCGATCGG
CATGCTCGGTTTCTTCCGTGAGCAAGTGTTAGGACCTTTGCTCTACCGTCGCGCTGGAAAGGACCAGCGC
GGAGTGAGGCGATTGGAAACCCTTCGACTGGATGAAGAGCGCAGACTAGCCACCACCATTGCGCTGCACG
ATGCGTTGTCTGTCAGGGATGCCATCAAAGCATCTGCCTCCATCTATCTCGACCTCCGAGCCGCCGATCC
GTCGTTGGAACCGACAACGCATATGCCAGGTCTTCTGTACGACTTAATAGAACGTGCGGTACCAGGCACG
CCTAACCGTCAGTGAGATTGGATGAGTGAACGATATTGATCGAGAAGAGCCCTGCGCAGCCGCTGCCGTG
CCCGAGAGCATGGCGGCTCACGTGATGGGATACAAATGGGCGCGTGATAAGGTTGGTCAGTCCGGCTGCG
CGGTCTATCGGCTGCATAGCAAGTCAGGCGGCTCCGACTTGTTTCTGAAGCACGGCAAAGATGCTTTTGC
CGACGACGTGACTGATGAAATGGTGAGATTGCGTTGGCTGGCGGGGCACATTTCTGTGCCCTCCGTTGTA
AGCTTCGTTCGCACGCCCAATCAGGCATGGCTCCTGACAACAGCAATACATGGAAAAACGGCATATCAAG
TGCTGAAATCGGATTTCGGAGCCCGTCTCGTTGTTGTTGACGCATTGGCGGCGTTCATGCGCCGACTGCA
TGCGATCCCAGTGAGCGAATGCTCCTTCAACAGTGACCACGCATGCAGGCTTGCCCGAGCGCGGGAGCGT
ATCGAGGCGGGGGTTGTTGATGTCGATGACTTCGATAAGGAGCGCGAAGGGTGGACGGCCGAACAGGTTT
GGGAGGCGATGCATCGCCTCCTACCGCTCGCGCCGGACCCAGTCGTGACGCACGACGATTTTTCACTCGA
TAATCTACTTATCGTCGAAGGTAAGGTAGTCGGCTGCATCGACGTTGGGCGGGCTGGTATTGCTGATCGA
TACCAAGACCTTGCCGTGTTATGGAACTGTCTTGAGGAGTTCGAACCTTCGCTTCAGGAGAGGCTTGTTG
CGCAATATGGCATTGCCGATCCGGATAGGCGCAAGCTGCAATTTCATCTCCTGCTGGACGAACTTTTCTA
AGGCGATGCCCCCTCGACCTCGATCAGGGAGGCGTTCAGGACGACTCACAAAGAAAGCCGGGCAATGCCC
GGCTTTTTCTGCTGCTACCTCCGTAGTCGTAAGGTCGTTGCAGGTGCTCGGGTGCGGTACAACTCGCCGG
TCGCCAGCTCAAGCGCGATCACGTCGTTGCCGTCGTAGTTGACGATGATGCTGTTGGGCCGACTGTCCTC
ACGCTTCGCAGGGAGAGGCCAGCCTTCAATCGAAGCCGGCGCAAGCTCGTAGTGCTTCCCGGTTTCGACG
CTGCGCAGCGTCCAGGTCCTGCAACCGGCCACGCCGGTCGCAGAAACCACGGCGAGCGAGCCGCGAAAAT
CGTGCGGGTACGCCTCGATGTTCATACGCCTCCTAGATCGAGCGCGAGCGTTTCTGCTCGGCCTTGGCCG
CCTGTTCCTGGGACACCTCGCCGATGACCTTGCCCTGGCCCCGGCTGTAGGCGATTTCGTAGTTCTTGCC
GACAACCGGCGGCTTCTCAAAGATGCCCCGGCTGTGTTTCACGATCCCGCCTTCGCTGAACTGGTAGACG
TTGCGCCCATCGTCGTGCAGCACCTGGCCGACGTGCTTGTGCGGGTGGACGTTTTTGCTTGCGTCCTTCG
CATCGCTCAACTGGTGAATGCCTTTCGGTAGCCCCGCCTCGGGCAACACCTTCATGGTCAGCCATTCGCC
GTTCACTACCTGGTCCACCTGGCGGCTGCCGTTCATGACGGCGATCTTGACGCTGCCCTCGGGTTTCATG
ATGACGCCAGGGCTTGCCGATGTGCGTGGTGCCCCGATCTGTACTTTGTTCATACGCTCTAGTTCTCCTT
AGTAGGTTCTCGCGCGGCGTTGCCGCTGTTCTTGCTGCTCGATGTCTTGCTGCTTGAGCTGCTGCACCTT
CTGCCGCTGGCCCTCGTCGAGAAGCACCTTGCCGACAGCACTTCTCACCTGGCGTTCAACCCCGTCCTTG
CCCAGGCTGCTGCGCTCGGACAGGTCGTTGAAATCGGTGTGCTTCTTCATGTTCGACAGGGCGGCGAGCT
GGCCATCGTTCAACAGCGATTCCTTGAGCTTGGCCGTGTCGGCCTCGCTCAACTGGACCTTGCCGGCCGC
CGCGTCCGCGAGGCGCTTTTCAGCGTGCAAATGGTTGCGGTAGTTCTCCGGGGTGATCGGCGGCAGCTCC
TTCGGGTAGGCGTTCTCGCCCGGCGCGAAGATTGGGAAGATGGCCTTGCCGCCGACCGCCTTGGCGGCCT
CCTGTGCCTTCGTCCTGCCGGGATTCACGCCCTGGGTGATCTGCACCTGGCGGTCGTCGTCGCCGGCGAT
CACAACGGGCTTGTCCGGGAATTTCGCGTGCAGGGCCTCGGCAACAGCCTGTAGGTTGCCGGAATCGAAC
GCGGCGACAGTCGCGTGCCCCAGCGCTTCGGCCACTGTGGCGGCGGTGGCATAGCCTTCGCCGATCACCA
GCGCCGGCGCGGCCGCGAGCGCATCCATGCCACCGACGACATGGAAGCATCCTTCCTTGCGGCTGTCCTT
GGCGAAGCGCTTGGTGCCGTCCTCCTGGATGTACTGCATGGTCCATTGCTTGCCGTCGGCGTCGTAGGCC
GGGATGTAGGTTTTCTGGCCCTCCTGGTCGGTAAGGACGCCGGCGTGCACCTGTAGACCCTTGTCGCGCA
GGTACGGCGTCGGTTCCGTGATGGGAACCAGGCTTTGCGCCTGGCGGCCGATGCGCTGCGCCGTGGCTTC
GTGCTGGCGTTCTTGTTCCTCGGCACGCGCGGCCAGCTTGGCCGCCGCCTCGGCCTGCATCTTGGCCTTC
TCGGCGGGGTCCAGGGCGTAGCCCTTGGCCTTCCACTTCATTTCGACGCCGGTGCGGTTGTTTTTGATGT
AACCGGCCGGGTGGCCGTCGAGGTGGCCGACGTAGAAGCCCGACTTCTCGCCCTTCTTGTCGCCCTCGGT
CTCGATGCGGTGCTTCTTGCCGTCCATGATGGGGTGCTCGCCGCCTGGGGTGACGACGCAGCCCATGCTT
TTCAGGGCCTCCGCGAACTCATCTTCGGGGGTGACGGCCGGGGATTGCTGGGTGGGCACGTTGTCCGGCA
GCCAGCGTTGCAGCTTGCCCATGTCGGCGTTCGGTCCGGCGTACCAGGACTTGGCCACCTTGTCCCACTG
CGCGCCGGCCGCCTTGGCAACCTGGCGCTCGCCGTAGGGCACGGCCAGGTAGACGCGCTCCTGGGCCGCG
TTGGGGCGCTCGGCCGTGGGTTGGGTAGGCTGGGCCTCGGCGCGGGCCTCTACGGCCGCTGTAGCGCCCT
CGCGCGCCCATTTGGCGAACGGGGCAGGGTCAACCCCTGCCGGAACGTACCAGGCGCGTTCCTGGCGGTC
CCAGCGCGCTCCAAGGGCCTTCACCTCGTCTTTCTCCTTGAACGGCACGTTCAAGTAGGCGCGCTCGGGC
TTGGCGGGGGCTTGAGCGGCCGCCGGCTGCTCGGCGGCGTTCATGGCCTGGGCCATTTCCTGCTGCTCGC
GCTCGTAGTCGGCGATCCGGCGCTGTAGGTCCTCGTCGTGCAGCATGGCCGTGCCCTCGGCGGCCTTGCG
CGCCTCCTTGGCGGCAACGCGGTCCTCGTCGGTGCTGTTGGGATCGCGGCGAACTCGCTCTTCATGGATG
CGGGCGAACTTCGCGGCCTGCTCGTACTCGTTGGCCGTCGCGTAAGCGTCGATCACGGCCAGGCGGTCGG
CGAGCGCTTCGGCATTGGTCTGCGCGTCGGGGCCGGCGAAGTCGGCAAGCCATTGGTGGCCGCCCCACGC
ATGGTTCGCATAGACGCCCCAAAACTCCGGCTCTCGGTCGCCGGCCGGCACCACGGACCGTTCGCCGTCG
TGCTCGACCTCGACGTTGGCCTGGACCTGGACGCGGCCGGTCCAATCGGCAGGCAGCTCAAAGCCCAGCG
TGGTTTCGGTCAGCGCGGCCAGCGATTGGTTGCCTTCCGCCGGCTCCGCGCCGGCGCGGTACATGCGCAG
GGTCTGCGCGATCAGCTCGTCGGCCGGCGCAATGGCCGGTCGTGCCACCTGGTCTTGCTGTTGCTCCATA
GTTGCCCCCTGCGCAGGCTCGATGGCCTGCTGGGTCGTTTGTTCTTGAATTTGCTTCTGCTCGAACGCCA
GGACGAAATCCTGGATCTTCTCCGCGTCGGCGGCCGCGCGGAAAATCTCTAGCGGGTCCTCTTGTAGCGC
CTTGATCCACGATCCGACATAGGCCGCGTGCTGGCCGGGGTCGTGGCCGATGCCCAGCTCGTCGCCCAGG
ATCATGCTGGCAATCTCGGCCCGCAGCTCTTCCTTGGCGTACCCCTCGCTCCCGAAGGGATGCGCCAGGT
CGCGGTCCAGCCGCGACGGGTGGCCGGTCCAGTGCCCCAGCTCATGGAGCGCGGTTGCGTAGTAGTTGTC
GGCGCTCGGGAACTGGCCTTTGTCGGGCAGATGGATGCTGTCCGTGGACGGCCGATAAAACGCGCGGTCG
TGCTCGCCGTGGCGGATGGTGGCACCTGACGCCGCAAGGATGTGCTCGGCCCGCTCGACGGCGCTCCAAG
TCTGTTCCTTGCGTTCCAACGGCGGCAGGCCGTCGATCTGCTCCGCATTGAACACGGTGGCGAAGAACAC
GCGCGGGCGTTCGAGCTGCACCGTCACCTTGACCGGATCGCCGTTGGCATCGAGGACCGGCTTGCCGGTC
TGCTCGTCGGTCTTGGTCTGCTCTTCGCTGAACTTCCAATACTGGATCGGCGTGCCTTTCTCGCCGCGAC
GCACCTGTGCGCCGGCGGCAGCGGCCTGCTTGTAGGTCATCCAGCGCGGGTCCGCATGGCCCTGGGCCAT
GAGCTGAATCGCGTTGATGCCCTTGTAACGCTTCCCGGTAGTCGGGTTGAGCGGGATGAAGGAGCCGGGC
ATGCCCGGTTCCCACGGTTTTTGCCACGGCGCAGTGCCGGCTTTCAGTTGCTCAATGAGGCGTTCGGCAA
CCTGCTCGTGGAACGGCTTTTTGACCTCTGCCATAGCCAATTACCTCCCGTCATTGGCGGCCGCGGTCGT
CGTGTCCTCGGGCACGGTCGCGTCCACCAGGTCAATGTCGCTCTCGGCGGCGTCCTGCTCGCTCAAGGCG
TCCTCGGGGAAGGCCCCGGCCTTCTCCGCTTCTTCCGGGTCGAACTCGACCTGGAAGCCGGGCGTCATCG
CATCGGCGAGCTTTTCACGCAGGGCGGCGGCGGCGTTCGCGGTATCGTCGAACGGCGCAAAGTCGTCCTG
CTGCACGGTCTTGGGATCATTCATCGCTTTCACTCCTGGTTGGTGCCGTTACGGCCTTTGCTGTAGTCCG
GCCTGCCTTTCAGGTCGGGGTATGTCTGCTTGCACGTCGGGAAGTTGCTGCACCCCCACCAGAACATGCC
GCGCTTCTTGCCAGGCCGACGGGAAAGGCCGTGGCCGCAGGCCATGCACTTGTGCAGCTCGGAGACTTTC
GGGGCCTCGCGCGGGACGGGCTTGCCGCCCTTGTCGTCGCACGCGAACTTGCAGCCGTCGGCAAAGCCGG
TGCAGCCCCAAAAGTATTCGTTCTTGTCCTTCTTCTTGAGGCGTCGCAGCGGCTTGCCGCAGGACGGGCA
AGGGTGCGTGTCGATCTTCATGTTGAGGCCGTTGTCTTTGATGTTGGCGACCTCGGCGCCGATGTATTCC
ATCAGCTCGTTGACGAACGACAGCGTGTCGCGCTCGCCGGCCTGGATGGCCTTCTGCTGCTCATGCCAGA
GCGCGGTCATGTCGGGGAATCTGGCCGTGTCGGGCAGTGCGTCGTACAGCTCTTCGCCGGTCGGCGTGGA
CACGATGTGCTTGCCCTTCTCCACCAGGTAGCCGCGCTCGAAAAGCGTGGCGATGATGGAGTCTCGCGTT
GCCGGCGTGCCGATCCCGCCGTGCTCGCCTTGCTTGCCCTTGTCCTTTTCGATCAAGATTTTCCGCAGGC
GGTCATCGCGGATGTATTTCGCAACGCGGGTAAGGTCCGACAGCAGAGATTCCATCGTGTACAGCGGCTG
CGGTTTCGTCTCCTGCTGCTCGGCCTTCGCATCGGTGCAGGTGCCGGCCTGGCCGTCACGCAGCTTGCGC
AGGTCCTGTTCAATGTCGTCGGCATTGCCTTCCAGGTCCTCGTTGCCGGCGTCGTTCTTGTAGAGAATCT
TCCAGCCCGGCGACGTGGTGACGTTCGAGCGCACGCCGAAACGATGATCGCCGACCTGGGCAAGCACGTC
GGTCTGGTCATACAGATGCTTCGGCCAGAACTGCGCGACGTAGGCGCGCGCGATCAGCAGGTAAATCTTC
TGCTCGGCATCGGTGAGCTTCGACAGGTCGGCCGTGCTTTCGGTCGGGATGATCGCGTGGTGCGCGGAAA
CCTTGGACGAGTTGAAGGCGCGGCTCTTGATCGTCGGATTGGCGCGCTGCGCAGCAGCGGCCAGCATGGG
GGCCGTCTGTGCGATGGCCGCCAGCACGCCCGGCGCATCGCCGTGCTGTTCCTCGCTCAAGTATTCGCAG
TCGGAACGGTTGTAGGTGATGAGCTTGTGCTTCTCGCGCAGGGCCTGCGTAATGTCCTTCACCTGGTCCG
GCTTGAAGCCGAACTTGCGCGAGGCGTCCATTTGCAGTTTCAGCAGGTTGTAGGGCAGCGGCGCAGCCGC
TTCCTTCGCCTTGGTGGTCACGGACACGATGCGGGCGGGTTGGCCGCTCACGGCGGCCGCGATGCCCTCG
GCGTGCTCCTTGTTGCTGAGGCGGCCTTTCTCGTCCACCGGATCGCCGTCGGCGACCTGGTAACGGGCCG
GGAACTGAATGCCCTCGACCTCGAACTGGCCGTTCACCAGGTAGTAGTAGGTTTTCTGGTGGGCCGCGTT
CTCGCGGCAACGGCGCACGACAAGGCCCAGGATCGGAGTCTGCACGCGCCCCACGCTCAACAGCCCCTGA
TAGCCCTTCGCGCGTGCCGCAAGCGTGTACAGGCGCGTGATGTTGAAGCCGTATAGCTGGTCGCCGACGC
TGCGGGCCTCGGCCGCAGCGGACAGGCCGGCGAACTCGCGGTTGTCGCGCATCGCGGCGAGCTGCCGGCG
CACGATCTTCACGTTGTTGTCGTTGATAAGCAGCCGCTGCACCGGCAGACGGCAGTTGGCGTATTCCAGG
ATTTCATCGACCAGAAGCTGGCCTTCGTCGTCCGGGTCGCCGGCGTGAACCACGCTTTTCGCCTGCTTCA
ACAGGCTGAGGATGGTCTTGAACTGAGCTTTCGCACCGGCATCGCCGGACGGTTTCTTGCGCCAGGGAAT
ATGGACGATGGGCAGGTCGGCCATGTTCCAGTTGGCGTAGCGCTCGTCGTAGTCCTCCGGGTCTAGCAAG
GCCAGCATGTGACCGTAGCACCAGGTCACGCGGTCGGAGCCGCATTCGTAATAGCCGTCCTTGCGGCTGC
CGCCGCCCAGGCCCTCGACGATGGCTTTTGCCAGCTCCGGTTTTTCAGCGATTACAAGGCGTTCAAATTG
CATATATCCCCCTACCCTCACCAGGTCAGAACCGGCCTGATGACGGTGATGATTTGCGAACGATTGACAG
GCCCGAAGTAGCGGCCGTCGAAAGACGTGTCGCTTACGTCGGACATAAGCAGAACCTCGGCGGTCCCCAG
GGTGTAGCTGTCGGACTGATAACGAGGCAGCGGCCGTCCTGATGGATCGGCCTTGATGAGCGCGCTGTGA
GGCAGCAGCCCGCCATTCACGCGCACGCCGGCGTCGGTGATGGCAACCTCGTCGCCTTTAGCGGCTAAAA
CTCGCTTCATCATGTAGCCGTAGTCGCCGGGGCAGAAACCGCCGGCGATGTAGCCCCGCTCCTTGGCGTC
CGAAAACACGCCGACTTGCGGCGGGCAGAACATGACGTAAGCCCCCTTCTCCACCGGCGCATTCGATTTC
CAGTACAGGCCGACCGGAATGCTTTTGGTGGTGTTGACCTTCGCGCCGGCGAGATAGGCCGCGCCGGCGA
GCAACAAGGCCGCGCCGCCTCCGATGGCGACGTACTTGGTGAGGCGCTGGAAGCGGCTCATATCGTGATC
CCCTCCCCTTCCTCGACGGTGGCCGTCTGGATCAGCTTGTCGCTGACCTTCGGAGCCGGTACGGCCGCGC
GGGCCTGGAATATCGGGTCTTTGAAGTAGAGCGGCTGCTTGCCGTAGATCGCGGGATAGCCGGCGACGTA
CACAACCATGTCGCCCGCCTCTTCAATGCTGCCGTCGGCGCTCTTCTTCGGCCCCGGCATGCGCAGGCAT
TCATCGGGGGTCAGCAATGGCCGCTGCACTTCCTGGAAGGTCCGCGAGACGTTGCCCAACAGCGCCGACG
TGCGGCGGCCGCTCGTCGTGATCTGCTCCTTCACGATGGTCGTGGTGCCTGTCAGTTTTGACAGGTGCTC
GGCCGTCTCCACGCGGTTCGGCGGGTAGGCGTTCTGCACGTGGCAGTTCGACGTGATGCTTTCGTCGTGG
CCGTAGCCGGTTTCGCGGCTCTTGAGCTGGTTAATGTCCTGGCAGATGAGGTAGCACTTGATGCCGTAGC
CGGCGACGAAGGCAAGGGACTCTTGCAGGATTTCGAGCTTGCCCAGGCTGGGGAACTCGTCGAGCATCAT
CAGCAGACGATGCTTGTAGTGCGCGACAGGACGGCCGTTCTCGAAGTCCATCTTGTCGGCCAGCAGCCGG
ACGATCATGTTGACCATGACGCGCACCAGAGGCCGCAGACGGGCCTTGTCGTTGGGCTGCGTCACGATGA
ACAGGCTTACCGGGTCGTCGTGGTGCATCAGTTGCTTGATGCGGAAGTCGGACTTGCTGACGTTGCGGGC
CACAACCGGGTCGCGGTACAGGGCCAGGTAGGACTTGGCGGTGGACAGCACGGAACCGGATTCTTCCTCC
GGGCGGTCCATCATGTCGCGGGCCGCAGAGCCGACCGCAGGGTGGTTCTGCCCGTCAACGTGGCCGTAGG
TGGTCATTTCCATCCAAAGCTCGCCCACGTCGCGGTTCGGGTCGGCAAGCATGCCGTCCACCGACGGCAG
GGTGGCCGGCGTACCCTCGTTCTTAGCCTTGTAGAGCGCGTGCAGGATGACGCCGACAAGCAGCGCCTGG
CTGGTTTTCTGCCAGTGCGATTCCAGGCCCTTGCCGTCCGGATCGACGATCAGGGTGGCAAGGTTCTGCA
CGTCGCCAACCTCGTACTCGGTCCCCAAGCGGATTTCATCGAGCGGGTTCCAGCACGCGCTACCCTGCGC
GGATGCCGGCTCAAAGCGCACGACCTTGTTGCGGGCATGCTTCTTCCGCCAGCCGGCGGTCAGCGCCCAC
AACTCGCCTTTCAGGTCGGTGATGACGGCGCTGTGCGCCCAGGAAAGCAGCGTCGGAACGACCAGGCCGA
CGCCCTTGCCGGAGCGCGTCGGCGCGTAGGTCAAGACGTGCTCGGGGCCGTTGTGCCGCAGGTAGTGGAA
CTTGCCGTCCTTGTCCTGCCAGCCGCCCACATAGACGCCGCTGGAAGTGGGCGGGTGTTTGCCTGACACC
AGCTCGACGACGGTGCGCGGCCGGGGCAGCAGGCCGGCGGCCTGTATGTCCTTCTTGTCGGCCCAGCGGG
CCGAACCGTGCAGATAGTCGTTCGCCTTGCCGGTGTTCGCCTTGACCATCTGCGTGACGGCCGTGCCCAG
CAGGCCCACGGTCGAAACGACCATACCCATGCTGGCCGCGCGCATGAAATCGTCGGGATATTGGCCGTAC
CACTTGCCGGCCCATTGAAGGATCGACCAGGGCGTGTAGACGTGGTTGATATTCCAGCCAAGTCCGGCCT
GATACTGGAAGGAATGGGCGAAATATTGCGTCGCGGTCTGCAAGCCTGCCCCAAGGGACAGGCCGGCGAG
GATGGGAACGGTCTTGCTGGCCTTCGGTTTTTTCGCCCGTATCTGTGGCCCCACGGCGTTGTTTCGGTTC
TTCATCTACTCCTACCTCGGGTAGTTTTAAGGGAGCCTCGCGGGGTCACGGTGACGGGATCACCGATGGC
GAGGCGCTTCATGCGTTGCACCGTGGCCTTATCGACGGGCAGCACCAGAATCTCGTCGTTTTCTTTCCTC
AACAGGGCCAGCGCCTGGTCCTCGACGTTCCGGGTGCCTGCATAGGACAGCGCACCAACATAATCAGTAT
ATCGTGCATGCTTCGGTATATCGAAGCCGTTTAGCCGCTTTTGCTCGCGCTCGGCAACATATTTCTCGGC
CGCCGCGATCTGTTCGGGCTTTAGCCCTCTTCCTGGCCCAGAAACTCCCCGTCGCAGTGCGTGAGCTGGT
TCGGCTCCTTGCTGCTCCACGTGACCAGGAACATCACGCGGCAATAGCATTTCAGCTCCGCCGGCGATGC
GAACCACACCGAGTTGGGACAGCGCTCGCAAACGGTTTTGGCTTTGGGGCGGCGGCTTTCGTCCAATGCG
TCCAACGTTGGGCTTGCGGAGTGCGACGGTTCCGCCGGCGCTGACGGCGCGAGCGTCCCGTCGGTCGCCG
TCGCCGCCTGTGGCGTTGAGGGTGGTTCTGGCTGCGGCAGGTCGAATGCCTCCATCGCCGCCGCGATCTC
TTCGTCCGTCATTTCGTTCGGGTTGCTCATGTGCTTGCTCCTTCGTCAGTAGTTCTTGACGGCGGCGCTC
AAGGGCGGCGTCGTCAAAGGTGATTGCCAGACGGCCAGCGGCGGCCGCCTGCGCGATCCGCTCCTTGAAC
TCTGCTGTGCCGTTGACGGTGATCCGGTCGCCGAAGCGCTCCATTGCCAGGCGCAGGGCGGCGTCCAGGC
CGTCCGTGGTGGCCTCGCGCGAGACTTGCAGGCGGTCGCCGTCGTCGCGGACGGCGCTGCTGCCGACGCG
ATAGATGATGGTTCCCTTCTTCGTGATGTTGTCCGTCACGGCCGCATGGCCCGGCTTGGCCTCGCCGCTG
CCCTGGATGGTGTTGCCCTTGAGGTCGCTGCGGCCCTCGCGTGCGCGCAGCGCGGCCAGGGCCTTGTCGT
CGCCCTTCATCGCCTCGGCCTTGAGCCAGTCGGCCCACGCGCGGCGCTGCGTGCGCTCCTGGACCGCCTG
ACGGCCCTGCCGGTACTCGCGGTTGATCTTGTCCAGGTCGGCGCGCAGAGCCTTGTGCGCCTGCGCGTAC
ATCAGTCGCTTTGCAATGCGCCCCTCGCCCAGCAGCTTGATAGCGGCGCGGCGCAGCCGGTTGCTGCGCA
TCGCGGCTTCAATCAGGCGGTCACGACGCCGGCGCAGCGTGTCCAGCTCGCCCTTGCGCACGGCCCCCAT
TTCCTGGCGTTCAGACTGATACCGGGCGTATAGCTCGGTGGTGTCGATGCGGGTCTTGAGCGGCTTCGCT
CGATACTCCCGCCGCCGGGGGGCTTCGCCGCCCTCGGCTGGCGTGAATGCCCCGAATCGGGCTTCGAGCT
TCGGCTTGGACAGGTCGCGCGAAACGGTGCTGGCCTTGACCGTCGTGCCGTCGCCGGCCTCGAAGATGAA
GCCGTTTCCGCGCTCGCGCAGCTTAAGCCCGTTTTCCCGCAGGACGCGGTGCAGGTCCTCCCAGGATTGC
GCCGCTTGCAGCTCCGGCAGGCATTCGCGCTTGATCCAGCCGACCAGGCTTTCCACGCCCGCGTGCCGCT
CCATGTCGTTCGCGCGGTTCTCGGAAACGCGCTGCCGCGTTTCGTGATTGTCACGCTCAAGCCCGTAGTC
CCGTTCGAGCGTCGCGCAGAGGTCAGCGAGGGCGCGGTAGGCCCGATACGGCTCATGGATGGTGTTTCGG
GTCGGGTGAATCTTGTTGATGGCGATATGGATGTGCAGGTTGTCGGTGTCGTGATGCACGGCACTGACGC
GCTGATGCTCGGCGAAGCCAAGCCCAGCGCAGATGCGGTCCTCAATCGCGCGCAACGTCTCCGCGTCGGG
CTTCTCTCCCGCGCGGAAGCTAACCAGCAGGTGATAGGTCTTGTCGGCCTCGGAACGGGTGTTGCCGTGC
TGGGTCGCCATCACCTCGGCCATGACAGCGGGCAGGGTGTTTGCCTCGCAGTTCGTGACGCGCACGTGAC
CCAGGCGCTCGGTCTTGCCTTGCTCGTCGGTGATGTACTTCACCAGCTCCGCGAAGTCGCTCTTCTTGAT
GGAGCGCATGGGGACGTGCTTGGCAATCACGCGCACCCCCCGGCCGTTTTAGCGGCTAAAAAAGTCATGG
CTCTGCCCTCGGGCGGACCACGCCCATCATGACCTTGCCAAGCTCGTCCTGCTTCTCTTCGATCTTCGCC
AGCAGGGCGAGGATCGTGGCATCACCGAACCGCGCCGTGCGCGGGTCGTCGGTGAGCCAGAGTTTCAGCA
GGCCGCCCAGGCGGCCCAGGTCGCCATTGATGCGGGCCAGCTCGCGGACGTGCTCATAGTCCACGACGCC
CGTGATTTTGTAGCCCTGGCCGACGGCCAGCAGGTAGGCCGACAGGCTCATGCCGGCCGCCGCCGCCTTT
TCCTCAATCGCTCTTCGTTCGTCTGGAAGGCAGTACACCTTGATAGGTGGGCTGCCCTTCCTGGTTGGCT
TGGTTTCATCAGCCATCCGCTTGCCCTCATCTGTTACGCCGGCGGTAGCCGGCCAGCCTCGCAGAGCAGG
ATTCCCGTTGAGCACCGCCAGGTGCGAATAAGGGACAGTGAAGAAGGAACACCCGCTCGCGGGTGGGCCT
ACTTCACCTATCCTGCCCGGCTGACGCCGTTGGATACACCAAGGAAAGTCTACACGAACCCTTTGGCAAA
ATCCTGTATATCGTGCGAAAAAGGATGGATATACCGAAAAAATCGCTATAATGACCCCGAAGCAGGGTTA
TGCAGCGGAAAAGCGCTGCTTCCCTGCTGTTTTGTGGAATATCTACCGACTGGAAACAGGCAAATGCAGG
AAATTACTGAACTGAGGGGACAGGCGAGAGACGATGCCAAAGAGCTACACCGACGAGCTGGCCGAGTGGG
TTGAATCCCGCGCGGCCAAGAAGCGCCGGCGTGATGAGGCTGCGGTTGCGTTCCTGGCGGTGAGGGCGGA
TGTCGAGGCGGCGTTAGCGTCCGGCTATGCGCTCGTCACCATTTGGGAGCACATGCGGGAAACGGGGAAG
GTCAAGTTCTCCTACGAGACGTTCCGCTCGCACGCCAGGCGGCACATCAAGGCCAAGCCCGCCGATGTGC
CCGCACCGCAGGCCAAGGCTGCGGAACCCGCGCCGGCACCCAAGACGCCGGAGCCACGGCGGCCGAAGCA
GGGGGGCAAGGCTGAAAAGCCGGCCCCCGCTGCGGCCCCGACCGGCTTCACCTTCAACCCAACACCGGAC
AAAAAGGATCTACTGTAATGGCGAAAATTCACATGGTTTTGCAGGGCAAGGGCGGGGTCGGCAAGTCGGC
CATCGCCGCGATCATTGCGCAGTACAAGATGGACAAGGGGCAGACACCCTTGTGCATCGACACCGACCCG
GTGAACGCGACGTTCGAGGGCTACAAGGCCCTGAACGTCCGCCGGCTGAACATCATGGCCGGCGACGAAA
TTAACTCGCGCAACTTCGACACCCTGGTCGAGCTGATTGCGCCGACCAAGGATGACGTGGTGATCGACAA
CGGTGCCAGCTCGTTCGTGCCTCTGTCGCATTACCTCATCAGCAACCAGGTGCCGGCTCTGCTGCAAGAA
ATGGGGCATGAGCTGGTCATCCATACCGTCGTCACCGGCGGCCAGGCTCTCCTGGACACGGTGAGCGGCT
TCGCCCAGCTCGCCAGCCAGTTCCCGGCCGAAGCGCTTTTCGTGGTCTGGCTGAACCCGTATTGGGGGCC
TATCGAGCATGAGGGCAAGAGCTTTGAGCAGATGAAGGCGTACACGGCCAACAAGGCCCGCGTGTCGTCC
ATCATCCAGATTCCGGCCCTCAAGGAAGAAACCTACGGCCGCGATTTCAGCGACATGCTGCAAGAGCGGC
TGACGTTCGACCAGGCGCTGGCCGATGAATCGCTCACGATCATGACGCGGCAACGCCTCAAGATCGTGCG
GCGCGGCCTGTTTGAACAGCTCGACGCGGCGGCCGTGCTATGAGCGACCAGATTGAAGAGCTGATCCGGG
AGATTGCGGCCAAGCACGGCATCGCCGTCGGCCGCGACGACCCGGTGCTGATCCTGCATACCATCAACGC
CCGGCTCATGGCCGACAGTGCGGCCAAGCAAGAGGAAATCCTTGCCGCGTTCAAGGAAGAGCTGGAAGGG
ATCGCCCATCGTTGGGGCGAGGACGCCAAGGCCAAAGCGGAGCGGATGCTGAACGCGGCCCTGGCGGCCA
GCAAGGACGCAATGGCGAAGGTAATGAAGGACAGCGCCGCGCAGGCGGCCGAAGCGATCCGCAGGGAAAT
CGACGACGGCCTTGGCCGCCAGCTCGCGGCCAAGGTCGCGGACGCGCGGCGCGTGGCGATGATGAACATG
ATCGCCGGCGGCATGGTGTTGTTCGCGGCCGCCCTGGTGGTGTGGGCCTCGTTATGAATCGCAGAGGCGC
AGATGAAAAAGCCCGGCGTTGCCGGGCTTTGTTTTTGCGTTAGCTGGGCTTGTTTGACAGGCCCAAGCTC
TGACTGCGCCCGCGCTCGCGCTCCTGGGCCTGTTTCTTCTCCTGCTCCTGCTTGCGCATCAGGGCCTGGT
GCCGTCGGGCTGCTTCACGCATCGAATCCCAGTCGCCGGCCAGCTCGGGATGCTCCGCGCGCATCTTGCG
CGTCGCCAGTTCCTCGATCTTGGGCGCGTGAATGCCCATGCCTTCCTTGATTTCGCGCACCATGTCCAGC
CGCGTGTGCAGGGTCTGCAAGCGGGCTTGCTGTTGGGCCTGCTGCTGCTGCCAGGCGGCCTTTGTACGCG
GCAGGGACAGCAAGCCGGGGGCATTGGACTGTAGCTGCTGCAAACGCGCCTGCTGACGGTCTACGAGCTG
TTCTAGGCGGTCCTCGATGCGCTCCACCTGGTCATGCTTTGCCTGCACGTAGAGCGCAAGGGTCTGCTGG
TAGGTCTGCTCGATGGGCGCGGATTCTAAGAGGGCCTGCTGTTCCGTCTCGGCCTCCTGGGCCGCCTGTA
GCAAATCCTCGCCGCTGTTGCCGCTGGACTGCTTTACTGCCGGGGACTGCTGTTGCCCTGCTCGCGCCGT
CGTCGCAGTTCGGCTTGCCCCCACTCGATTGACTGCTTCATTTCGAGCCGCAGCGATGCGATCTCGGATT
GCGTCAACGGACGGGGCAGCGCGGAGGTGTCCGGCTTCTCCTTGGGTGAGTCGGTCGATGCCATAGCCAA
AGGTTTCCTTCCAAAATGCGTCCATTGCTGGACCGTGTTTCTCATTGATGCCCGCAAGCATCTTCGGCTT
GACCGCCAGGTCAAGCGCGCCTTCATGGGCGGTCATGACGGACGCCGCCATGACCTTGCCGCCGTTGTTC
TCGATGTAGCCGCGTAATGAGGCAATGGTGCCGCCCATCGTCAGCGTGTCATCGACAACGATGTACTTCT
GGCCGGGGATCACCTCCCCCTCGAAAGTCGGGTTGAACGCCAGGCGATGATCTGAACCGGCTCCGGTTCG
GGCGACCTTCTCCCGCTGCACAATGTCCGTTTCGACCTCAAGGCCAAGGCGGTCGGCCAGAACGACCGCC
ATCATGGCCGGAATCTTGTTGTTCCCCGCCGCCTCGACGGCGAGGACTGGAACGATGCGGGGCTTGTCGT
CGCCGATCAGCGTCTTGAGCTGGGCAACAGTGTCGTCCGAAATCAGGCGCTCGACCAAATTAAGCGCCGC
TTCCGCGTCGCCCTGCTTCGCAGCCTGGTATTCAGGCTCGTTGGTCAAAGAACCAAGGTCGCCGTTGCGA
ACCACCTTCGGGAAGTCTCCCCACGGTGCGCGCTCGGCTCTGCTGTAGCTGCTCAAGACGCCTCCCTTTT
TAGCCGCTAAAACTCTAACGAGTGCGCCCGCGACTCAACTTGACGCTTTCGGCACTTACCTGTGCCTTGC
CACTTGCGTCATAGGTGATGCTTTTCGCACTCCCGATTTCAGGTACTTTATCGAAATCTGACCGGGCGTG
CATTACAAAGTTCTTCCCCACCTGTTGGTAAATGCTGCCGCTATCTGCGTGGACGATGCTGCCGTCGTGG
CGCTGCGACTTATCGGCCTTTTGGGCCATATAGATGTTGTAAATGCCAGGTTTCAGGGCCCCGGCTTTAT
CTACCTTCTGGTTCGTCCATGCGCCTTGGTTCTCGGTCTGGACAATTCTTTGCCCATTCATGACCAGGAG
GCGGTGTTTCATTGGGTGACTCCTGACGGTTGCCTCTGGTGTTAAACGTGTCCTGGTCGCTTGCCGGCTA
AAAAAAAGCCGACCTCGGCAGTTCGAGGCCGGCTTTCCCTAGAGCCGGGCGCGTCAAGGTTGTTCCATCT
ATTTTAGTGAACTGCGTTCGATTTATCAGTTACTTTCCTCCCGCTTTGTGTTTCCTCCCACTCGTTTCCG
CGTCTAGCCGACCCCTCAACATAGCGGCCTCTTCTTGGGCTGCCTTTGCCTCTTGCCGCGCTTCGTCACG
CTCGGCTTGCACCGTCGTAAAGCGCTCGGCCTGCCTGGCCGCCTCTTGCGCCGCCAACTTCCTTTGCTCC
TGGTGGGCCTCGGCGTCGGCCTGCGCCTTCGCTTTCACCGCTGCCAACTCCGTGCGCAAACTCTCCGCTT
CGCGCCTGGTGGCGTCGCGCTCGCCGCGAAGCGCCTGCATTTCCTGGTTGGCCGCGTCCAGGGTCTTGCG
GCTCTCTTCTTTGAATGCGCGGGCGTCCTGGTGAGCGTAGTCCAGCTCGGCGCGCAGCTCCTGCGCTCGA
CGCTCCACCTCGTCGGCCCGCTGCGTCGCCAGCGCGGCCCGCTGCTCGGCTCCTGCCAGGGCGGTGCGTG
CTTCGGCCAGGGCTTGCCGCTGGCGTGCGGCCAGCTCGGCCGCCTCGGCGGCCTGCTGCTCTAGCAATGT
AACGCGCGCCTGGGCTTCTTCCAGCTCGCGGGCCTGCGCCTCGAAGGCGTCGGCCAGCTCCCCGCGCACG
GCTTCCAACTCGTTGCGCTCACGATCCCAGCCGGCTTGCGCTGCCTGCAACGATTCATTGGCAAGGGCCT
GGGCGGCTTGCCAGAGGGCGGCCACGGCCTGGTTGCCGGCCTGCTGCACCGCGTCCGGCACCTGGACTGC
CAGCGGGGCGGCCTGCGCCGTGCGCTGGCGTCGCCATTCGCGCATGCCGGCGCTGGCGTCGTTCATGTTG
ACGCGGGCGGCCTTACGCACTGCATCCACGGTCGGGAAGTTCTCCCGGTCGCCTTGCTCGAACAGCTCGT
CCGCAGCCGCAAAAATGCGGTCGCGCGTCTCTTTGTTCAGTTCCATGTTGGCTCCGGTAATTGGTAAGAA
TAATAATACTCTTACCTACCTTATCAGCGCAAGAGTTTAGCTGAACAGTTCTCGACTTAACGGCAGGTTT
TTTAGCGGCTGAAGGGCAGGCAAAAAAAGCCCCGCACGGTCGGCGGGGGCAAAGGGTCAGCGGGAAGGGG
ATTAGCGGGCGTCGGGCTTCTTCATGCGTCGGGGCCGCGCTTCTTGGGATGGAGCACGACGAAGCGCGCA
CGCGCATCGTCCTCGGCCCTATCGGCCCGCGTCGCGGTCAGGAACTTGTCGCGCGCTAGGTCCTCCCTGG
TGGGCACCAGGGGCATGAACTCGGCCTGCTCGATGTAGGTCCACTCCATGACCGCATCGCAGTCGAGGCC
GCGTTCCTTCACCGTCTCTTGCAGGTCGCGGTACGCCCGCTCGTTGAGCGGCTGGTAACGGGCCAATTGG
TCGTAAATGGCTGTCGGCCATGAGCGGCCTTTCCTGTTGAGCCAGCAGCCGACGACGAAGCCGGCAATGC
AGGCCCCTGGCACAACCAGGCCGACGCCGGGGGCAGGGGATGGCAGCAGCTCGCCAACCAGGAACCCCGC
CGCGATGATGCCGATGCCGGTCAACCAGCCCTTGAAACTATCCGGCCCCGAAACACCCCTGCGCATTGCC
TGGATGCTGCGCCGGATAGCTTGCAACATCAGGAGCCGTTTCTTTTGTTCGTCAGTCATGGTCCGCCCTC
ACCAGTTGTTCGTATCGGTGTCGGACGAACTGAAATCGCAAGAGCTGCCGGTATCGGTCCAGCCGCTGTC
CGTGTCGCTGCTGCCGAAGCACGGCGAGGGGTCCGCGAACGCCGCAGACGGCGTATCCGGCCGCAGCGCA
TCGCCCAGCATGGCCCCGGTCAGCGAGCCGCCGGCCAGGTAGCCCAGCATGGTGCTGTTGGTCGCCCCGG
CCACCAGGGCCGACGTGACGAAATCGCCGTCATTCCCTCTGGATTGTTCGCTGCTCGGCGGGGCAGTGCG
CCGCGCCGGCGGCGTCGTGGATGGCTCGGGTTGGCTGGCCTGCGACGGCCGGCGAAAGGTGCGCAGCAGC
TCGTTATCGACCGGCTGCGGCGTCGGGGCCGCCGCCTTGCGCTGCGGTCGGTGTTCCTTCTTCGGCTCGC
GCAGCTTGAACAGCATGATCGCGGAAACCAGCAGCAACGCCGCGCCTACGCCTCCCGCGATGTAGAACAG
CATCGGATTCATTCTTCGGTCCTCCTTGTAGCGGAACCGTTGTCTGTGCGGCGCGGGTGGCCCGCGCCGC
TGTCTTTGGGGATCAGCCCTCGATGAGCGCGACCAGTTTCACGTCGGCAAGGTTCGCCTCGAACTCCTGG
CCGTCGTCCTCGTACTTCAACCAGGCATAGCCTTCCGCCGGCGGCCGACGGTTGAGGATAAGGCGGGCAG
GGCGCTCGTCGTGCTCGACCTGGACGATGGCCTTTTTCAGCTTGTCCGGGTCCGGCTCCTTCGCGCCCTT
TTCCTTGGCGTCCTTACCGTCCTGGTCGCCGTCCTCGCCGTCCTGGCCGTCGCCGGCCTCCGCGTCACGC
TCGGCATCAGTCTGGCCGTTGAAGGCATCGACGGTGTTGGGATCGCGGCCCTTCTCGTCCAGGAACTCGC
GCAGCAGCTTGACCGTGCCGCGCGTGATTTCCTGGGTGTCGTCGTCAAGCCACGCCTCGACTTCCTCCGG
GCGCTTCTTGAAGGCCGTCACCAGCTCGTTCACCACGGTCACGTCGCGCACGCGGCCGGTGTTGAACGCA
TCGGCGATCTTCTCCGGCAGGTCCAGCAGCGTGACGTGCTGGGTGATGAACGCCGGCGACTTGCCGATTT
CCTTGGCGATATCGCCTTTCTTCTTGCCCTTCGCCAGCTCGCGGCCAATGAAGTCGGCAATTTCGCGCGG
GGTCAGCTCGTTGCGTTGCAGGTTCTCGATAACCTGGTCGGCTTCGTTGTAGTCGTTGTCGATGAACGCC
GGGATGGACTTCTTGCCGGCCCACTTCGAGCCACGGTAGCGGCGGGCGCCGTGATTGATGATATAGCGGC
CCGGCTGCTCCTGGTTCTCGCGCACCGAAATGGGTGACTTCACCCCGCGCTCTTTGATCGTGGCACCGAT
TTCCGCGATGCTCTCCGGGGAAAAGCCGGGGTTGTCGGCCGTCCGCGGCTGATGCGGATCTTCGTCGATC
AGGTCCAGGTCCAGCTCGATAGGGCCGGAACCGCCCTGAGACGCCGCAGGAGCGTCCAGGAGGCTCGACA
GGTCGCCGATGCTATCCAACCCCAGGCCGGACGGCTGCGCCGCGCCTGCGGCTTCCTGAGCGGCCGCAGC
GGTGTTTTTCTTGGTGGTCTTGGCTTGAGCCGCAGTCATTGGGAAATCTCCATCTTCGTGAACACGTAAT
CAGCCAGGGCGCGAACCTCTTTCGATGCCTTGCGCGCGGCCGTTTTCTTGATCTTCCAGACCGGCACACC
GGATGCGAGGGCATCGGCGATGCTGCTGCGCAGGCCAACGGTGGCCGGAATCATCATCTTGGGGTACGCG
GCCAGCAGCTCGGCTTGGTGGCGCGCGTGGCGCGGATTCCGCGCATCGACCTTGCTGGGCACCATGCCAA
GGAATTGCAGCTTGGCGTTCTTCTGGCGCACGTTCGCAATGGTCGTGACCATCTTCTTGATGCCCTGGAT
GCTGTACGCCTCAAGCTCGATGGGGGACAGCACATAGTCGGCCGCGAAGAGGGCGGCCGCCAGGCCGACG
CCAAGGGTCGGGGCCGTGTCGATCAGGCACACGTCGAAGCCTTGGTTCGCCAGGGCCTTGATGTTCGCCC
CGAACAGCTCGCGGGCGTCGTCCAGCGACAGCCGTTCGGCGTTCGCCAGTACCGGGTTGGACTCGATGAG
GGCGAGGCGCGCGGCCTGGCCGTCGCCGGCTGCGGGTGCGGTTTCGGTCCAGCCGCCGGCAGGGACAGCG
CCGAACAGCTTGCTTGCATGCAGGCCGGTAGCAAAGTCCTTGAGCGTGTAGGACGCATTGCCCTGGGGGT
CCAGGTCGATCACGGCAACCCGCAAGCCGCGCTCGAAAAAGTCGAAGGCAAGATGCACAAGGGTCGAAGT
CTTGCCGACGCCGCCTTTCTGGTTGGCCGTGACCAAAGTTTTCATCGTTTGGTTTCCTGTTTTTTCTTGG
CGTCCGCTTCCCACTTCCGGACGATGTACGCCTGATGTTCCGGCAGAACCGCCGTTACCCGCGCGTACCC
CTCGGGCAAGTTCTTGTCCTCGAACGCGGCCCACACGCGATGCACCGCTTGCGACACTGCGCCCCTGGTC
AGTCCCAGCGACGTTGCGAACGTCGCCTGTGGCTTCCCATCGACTAAGACGCCCCGCGCTATCTCGATGG
TCTGCTGCCCCACTTCCAGCCCCTGGATCGCCTCCTGGAACTGGCTTTCGGTAAGCCGTTTCTTCATGGA
TAACACCCATAATTTGCTCCGCGCCTTGGTTGAACATAGCGGTGACAGCCGCCAGCACATGAGAGAAGTT
TAGCTAAACATTTCTCGCACGTCAACACCTTTAGCCGCTAAAACTCGTCCTTGGCGTAACAAAACAAAAG
CCCGGAAACCGGGCTTTCGTCTCTTGCCGCTTATGGCTCTGCACCCGGCTCCATCACCAACAGGTCGCGC
ACGCGCTTCACTCGGTTGCGGATCGACACTGCCAGCCCAACAAAGCCGGTTGCCGCCGCCGCCAGGATCG
CGCCGATGATGCCGGCCACACCGGCCATCGCCCACCAGGTCGCCGCCTTCCGGTTCCATTCCTGCTGGTA
CTGCTTCGCAATGCTGGACCTCGGCTCACCATAGGCTGACCGCTCGATGGCGTATGCCGCTTCTCCCCTT
GGCGTAAAACCCAGCGCCGCAGGCGGCATTGCCATGCTGCCCGCCGCTTTCCCGACCACGACGCGCGCAC
CAGGCTTGCGGTCCAGACCTTCGGCCACGGCGAGCTGCGCAAGGACATAATCAGCCGCCGACTTGGCTCC
ACGCGCCTCGATCAGCTCTTGCACTCGCGCGAAATCCTTGGCCTCCACGGCCGCCATGAATCGCGCACGC
GGCGAAGGCTCCGCAGGGCCGGCGTCGTGATCGCCGCCGAGAATGCCCTTCACCAAGTTCGACGACACGA
AAATCATGCTGACGGCTATCACCATCATGCAGACGGATCGCACGAACCCGCTGAATTCACCCCCGAACAC
GAGCACGGCACCCGCGACCACTATGCCAAGAATGCCCAAGGTAAAAATTGCCGGCCCCGCCATGAAGTCC
GTGAATGCCCCGACGGCCGAAGTGAAGGGCAGGCCGCCACCCAGGCCGCCGCCCTCACTGCCCGGCACCT
GGTCGCTGAATGTCGATGCCAGCACCTGCGGCACGTCAATGCTTCCGGGCGTCGCGCTCGGGCTGATCGC
CCATCCCGTTACTGCCCCGATCCCGGCAATGGCAAGGACTGCCAGCGCCGCGATGAGGAAGCGGGTGCCC
CGCTTCTTCATCTTCGCGCCTCGGGCCTCGAGGCCGCCTACCTGGGCGAAAACATCGGTGTTTGTGGCAT
TCATACGGACTCCTGTTGGGCCAGCTCGCGCACGGGCTGGCGGGTCAGCTTGGCTTGAAGATCGCCACGC
ATTGCGGCGATCTGCTTCTCGGCATCCTTGCGCTTCTGCACGCCTTCCTGCTGGATGCGAATAACGTCCT
CGACGGTCTTGATGAGCGTCGTCTGAACCTGCTTGAGCGTGTCCACGTCGATCACCAGGCGTTGGTTCTC
CTTCGCCGTCTCGACGGACGTGCGATGCAGCAGGGCCGCATTGCGCTTCATCAGGTCGTTGGTGGTGTCG
TCGATGGCCGTGGCCAGTTCGACGGCGTTCTTCTGCTCGTTGAGGCTCAAGGCCAGCATGAATTGCCGCT
TCCACGCCGGCACGGTGATTTCGCGGATGGTGTGGAATTTATCGACCAGCATCTGGTTGTTGGCCTGGAT
CATGCGGATGGTCGGCAGGCTCTGCATGGCCGAATGTTGCAAGGCGATCAGGTCGCCGATGCGCTTGTCC
AGGTTGGCAACCATCGCATCGAGGTCGGCCAGCTCCTGCACGCGGCCCGGGTCGTTCCCGACATTGCCGC
GCAGACCCTCGGCCTGCTCGCGCAGCTCGGCAAGGCGGACCTTGCCGGCCGCGATGTGGACGCCAAGAAG
GCGGTGTTCCTCGCGCACGGCTGCGAACATTTCGTCGAGCGAGGCATTGCGCTGCGCGATGCCTTGCTGG
GTGGTCTGCACTTCGCTGACCAGGTGTTCGATCTGCTCGCGGGTCGTGTCGAAGCGCGCCATGAAGCCCG
TCGAACGGACGCGGAAGCGGTCGATCAGCGGGCCAATCAGGGGCAGGCGGGAACGGTTGTCGGACAAAGG
GCCGACGTTCAGGGAACGGGCCTTGGCGACAACCTGGGTCAGTTTCTCGCCTGCTTCGTCCAGGTCGCTG
TTGCGCACCTGGTCCAGCAGGCTATCGGCGTAGCGGGACGTGTGCTCGGCCACGTCGCGGCCGAACTCGG
CAACGGTCTGCGGACTGCCGACCTCGATCCGCTGCGCGACCGCATGGACTTCCGGCACGTCGCTTTCCTG
CAAGCCCAGCTCGCGCAGGGTTGCCGGGGTCATGTCGAAGGCGACGATAGGGGCCTTGGCGTCGTGCGTC
GTTTTCAGTGCGTTCATAGGGTTCTCCCGCCGTGTTATTGGTTGATGCCTTCCAGGCTCTGCGAAAGGCT
CCGCATGAGCGCCTGGTGAGCTTTGGCCGCCTCGGCGACCATTGCCGGATTCATGTTCTTGGTGGTGATG
AGCGCGAGGGTGTGCTGACGCCAGACGGGCACCAGGACGGATGCCGTTTCAGAGAAGCGGTCCAGCATGT
CCACGGCCTGCGCCCGCGTGAGCTTCATCTGAGTGACGCTCATTTCATGGGACGCCATGAGGGTTGCCAG
GTTGGCGAGCTTGCGCGCGAAGCGTTCGCGCGGCTTGTCGAACTCGATCACGCCGGCCTTGGCCGCGCCG
GCCTCGGGGTTCTCGTCCAGGAACTCGCGCCCGGCTTGAATGTAGGCTCTGAGCCGGTCTACCTCGGCCT
CATGCGTATTGAGCATGTCATCCAAGGCGCGCAACGTGTCCCGCACGCGCTGCGCTACGCCCTCGGCTTC
GTCCAGCAACTGGTCGAGCGTCTTGCGGGCGACCTGATACCTCACCTGGCGTTCAACCTCACGGCCAAGC
ATCTTCTCGAACCAGGTAGGCTTTTCCGCGATCTTGCGGGGGTCCGCGTCGGCCAGCTTCGCCACGATCT
GGCTGATTTTGTCGGCCAGCGCGGCAACTGCGCCGTGCTCCATCAGATTCGACAGCTCGTTGAGGGAATC
CGCCCCGTCGATGCCGGCCCCGTACTCGCCAATCGTCGCCGGCGACGCGAAGAGGGCGGGCAAAACCTCC
CCCTTCAATCGCGCCATGTTCACGCTTTGTTCTTCCATTCGATACACCCTCGCGGTGGGTTAATTGCTTT
TCGATGGAAGAAGTTTAGCTAAACTTTCTATCCCTCGTCAACACCTTTAGCCGCTAAAATTTGGGGACAG
GTCATTTACAGAAAGCCAGCTCACTCCTGGCGTTGCCCCTTGAGCGCCGCTAGGCGCGCAGCATCCTTCG
CGCTGAGAAAGAACGTCATCAGCGGCCCGACCGTCTTGCTTGAACCGTCGGCAAAGCAAACATCCATCGA
ACAGCCTTGCGTGTGGGGGTCCACGCCTTCGACCAGTTTCCAAGGGTCCATGCCCCAGCCCTCGGCCTCC
GGATTGAACCAGTACGCCGATGCGTCGCCGTTTAGGTCGCTGTCGGCGTAGTCCTTGACCAGCACGGCCA
CCCGCCCGGTCGTCGGGCACACGTAGCCCGGCTGCTTAGGTTCCTGTCTTGGCATTGCTCAAAGCTCCTT
GAAGGGGCCGCTCTACAGCCCCTTGGGCTTGTAGAGCGACACGAAATAGGTGAGTGCGGTCAGTACCGCG
AAATGCACCAGGAACGTCCAGCCGGCATGAACGCCAAGGGTGTTCCAGTGGTACAGCATCCGCAGGAACT
GAAAGAAAACGTCGATAGAGATGATCCACTTCGCCACCGGCCACACCAGGACAGTAACGACCCATACAAA
GCGGACCAGGGCCTGGACACCCTTGGCAAAAGTGAACCGGGGCGGGGCCTTGCTCGGGGCCTCAACGCGC
GGGGCAGGGGCCTCGGCCTCCACTTCCACGCCTGGGAACTTGATAATCTTCGACATTGCTTGACCCTCCA
CGGCGATGCGTGTTCAATTCGTCCAGCGCTCGCGCGCCTAGACCGTGATGTGACAGCATCGAGGTCAAGC
GCCCCGGAGAAATCCGGGGCGTCATCCCTATGCCCCGTCCAACTCGGGAACCGGCTTTTCCCTGGTGCTC
AACCTGGCCGGCTCGACCCACTTGGTGACTTGCTGCCACTCGTTACCACTGCGAACGGCTACCCGAATCT
GCACACGTTTAGCCGCGATCTTCGTCACTATGCCAGCAACACAAACGGAATACCCGTACCCGCCGCGCGG
GGTGTGCTGCCAGTTCACCCTATCTCCTACTTGCATCATCATCCCCTGGCGTCAGTGACCGGCCCGGAAT
TTCGCCAAGTCGATTTCGTTGAAGGTCCAGCGCTGTTTCGCCCGTTCCTCCAACCTCGACGACTCCCGCA
TGACCTCGATGCGCAGGCGCTCGACCTGGTGCATCAGCTCATCAGCGCGCCGCTGCTTCTCGGCAATAGC
ATTCCGCTGCGCGACCAGCTCCTGGTCTACGTTCGGCAGCTCGTCGATCCACGGCATGAACTTATCGGTC
ATCGGATTGGCCTCCGGTAATTGACCTGGGAATCTACCCGGCCTCAAAACAAGAATAGGGCATAATGCCC
TAACTTGTCAAGCAATTTTAGCTAAACAATTGAGGGGATTCAGCGAGGCGTCATGCTTGAAAACACCTTT
CCCCTGGCGTGCAATCAGCTTGTCCCGGCGGCAGCGCACTGCCGCAGCGCGGCCAGCAAGGTGCCTTGCT
CGATCCGCTGTCGTTCCTCCGGCGTAATGCAATCGCCGCAGATACCGCCCAGCTCTTCGCGCAGGGCGTC
CGCCCCGATCAGGCTGCGGCTAAGGGTCGAAATGGACTTACCGCAGCGGCGGCAATTGGTGGTGACAATC
TCGATCTTGCGGTTGGGCATGGCCCTATCTCCTTGAGAGAGGCCCGACCGTAGCCGGGCCTCGTTCCGTT
ACCAGCCTGCGCGAGCCTTCGCGCGTTCGACTTCCTGGGTGGACCAGTGGCCCTTTGCTTCACCCTCCAG
GGTGCAACCTTGCAGGTACGCCTTGTGCCGCAGCTCTTCGGCCTGGCGGGTAAGCTCTGCCGCCTGCTCC
ATCAGCGCCGCGATCTGGTCACGACGGGCCAGAAAATCCGTGGCGGCCGCGCCGGGCAGCTCATCGAGCC
AAGACATGATCTTGCTTTTCATCGGGGTTGATCCTCCGGTTGCTGACCTGGGCGAAGTGCCCGGCCTTGG
ATTGCTATATTAGGGCATTATGCCCTAGATAGTCAAGGAAATTTAGCTAAACAATTTGCGGCGGGCGCAC
GAAAAAACCCGGCTTGCGGGCCGGGCTGCTGGCAGCATATCGCAACGATCAGGGTTGGCGGTTTTAGCCG
CTAAAGTCCTCTCCCTTGGCGTAAAGTCCTGCGGGCGTCAGCCCTGGCCTTTCCAGATCGCCCCAATCCC
CGCTAGATCGCAAAGGATCGCCCAGGCGGCATAGGGGATCGGCGAATCCTCGCCAACCCAACGCCGCACC
GTGCGGTCGCCCTTGGCACCCAAGCCCAAGATGCGCGCAGCCTGTCCGCCGGTGAGGCCGGCCAAGTGCA
AGACTTCCCGGATTTCTGCGCCGGTCGGCTGCACCCAGCGTTCCGCCGGGCGCAGGCACTCAAGCCGGAT
ATTCACGTCGCTCATGCTGCTTTTCTCCTAATCGTTATCAAATGGCGGCCCGCAATTGGTCGTAGCCGTA
GCACGACTCGATGCAACGCGGGTCATATTCACAAACCTTTCTACCGTTGCGATTGATGCGATAGCGCGGC
GGCTTGTCGTCGTGCGCCCACACCTGTCGCGTTTCGGGACTGATCTTCGTAATGATGACGTGCTTCCCGA
TTTCCTTGGCAAAAACCGGGTGATGCACGCTCACAATCTCGCACCGCAGGCCAGGAAAGAACGTCGCCGG
CCACGCCGGCGCGTCCTCGTCCTTGGCCGGCTCCGGCTCCGGCTTGGCCGGTGTAACCGGCTCCCTGCGC
TGCCCGGCCGGCTCCTGAGCTTTCGCACGCGCGGCCGCGAGCTTCGCCTTGGCGCTGGCCGCCCATTTGC
GGGCGATGAATGCCTGGTGCGCCGGCAGCACGGCATCAACCCAGGCGAAGCCCGGCGGCAGTTCGTCCGG
CTTCCGCCAGTCCTCGACCACGGCCCGCACGCGGCGCGGCGGTGGCGTGATACCCGCGAGCCACGCCGGC
AGTGGCTCGTCGGCAAGGCGGTCCTGGTCGCGGGCGTCCAGATACCGGCGATGCGAGCGCAACAGGGCGC
GCAAAACCCCGTCCGCTACCTGGTCCACCGTCATGCCGCCGCGCGCATGGTCGTAATGGGACCGATAGCC
CGTTTCGGAAATAAAAGGGGTCTGACGCTCAGTGGAACGAAAACTCACGTTAAGGGATTTTGGTCATGAG
ATTATCAAAAAGGATCTTCACCTAGATCCTTTTAAATTAAAAATGAAGTTTTAAATCAATCTAAAGTATA
TATGAGTAAACTTGGTCTGACAGTTACCAATGCTTAATCAGTGAGGCACCTATCTCAGCGATCTGTCTAT
TTCGTTCATCCATAGTTGCCTGACTCCCCGTCGTGTAGATAACTACGATACGGGAGGGCTTACCATCTGG
CCCCAGTGCTGCAATGATACCGCGAGATCCACGCTCACCGGCTCCAGATTTATCAGCAATAAACCAGCCA
GCCGGAAGGGCCGAGCGCAGAAGTGGTCCTGCAACTTTATCCGCCTCCATCCAGTCTATTAATTGTTGCC
GGGAAGCTAGAGTAAGTAGTTCGCCAGTTAATAGTTTGCGCAACGTTGTTGCCATTGCTGCAGGCATCGT
GGTGTCACGCTCGTCGTTTGGTATGGCTTCATTCAGCTCCGGTTCCCAACGATCAAGGCGGGTTACATGA
TCCCCCATGTTGTGCAAAAAAGCGGTTAGCTCCTTCGGTCCTCCGATCGTTGTCAGAAGTAAGTTGGCCG
CAGTGTTATCACTCATGGTTATGGCAGCACTGCATAATTCTCTTACTGTCATGCCATCCGTAAGATGCTT
TTCTGTGACTGGTGAGTACTCAACCAAGTCATTCTGAGAATAGTGTATGCGGCGACCGAGTTGCTCTTGC
CCGGCGTCAACACGGGATAATACCGCACCACATAGCAGAACTTTAAAAGTGCTCATCATTGGAAAACGTT
CTTCGGGGCGAAAACTCTCAAGGATCTTACCGCTGTTGAGATCCAGCTCGATGTAACCCACTCGTGCACC
CAACTTATCTTCAGCATCTTTTACTTTCACCAGCGTTTCTGGGTGAGCAAAAACAGGAAGGCAAAATGCC
GCAAAAAAGGGAATAAGGGCGACACGGAAATGTTGAATACTCATACTCTTCCTTTTTCAATATTATTGAA
GCATTTATCAGGGTTATTGTCTCATGAGCGGATACATATTTGAATGTATTTAGAAAAATAAACAAATAGG
GGTTCCGCGCACATTTCCCCGAAAAGTGCCACCTGACGTCTAAGAAACCATTATTATCATGACATTAACC
TATAAAAATAAGCGTATCACGAGGCCCTTTCGTCTTCAAGAATTTTATAAACCGTGGAGCGGGCAATACT
GAGCTGATGAGCAATTTCCGTTGCACCAGTGCCCTTCTGATGAAGCGTCAGCACGACGTTCCTGTCCACG
GTACGCCTGCGGCCAAATTTGATTCCTTTCAGCTTTGCTTCCTGTCGGCCCTCATTCGTGCGCTCTAGGA
TCCTCCGGCGTTCAGCTTGTGCCACAGCCGACAGGATGGTGACCACCATTTGCCCCATATCACCGTCGGT
ACTGATCCCGTCGTCAATAAACCGAACCGCGACACCCTGAGCATCAAACTCTTTTATCAGTTGGATCATG
TCGGCGGTGTCGCGGCCAAGACGGTCGAGCTTCTTCACCAGAATGACATCACCTTCCTCCACCTTCATCC
TCAGCAAATCCAGCCCTTCCCGATCTGTTGAACTGCCGGATGCCTTGTCGGTAAAGATGCGGTTAGCTTT
TACCCCTGCATCTTTGAGCGCTCTGATCTGAATATCGAGGGACTGCTGGCTGGTTGAGACCCGCGCATAA
CCAAAAATTCGCATAAAATGTACCTTAAATCGAATATCAGACACGATGTGTCTATTATGCCAAAATGACG
ATTTAATGGACACTCAAACGAAGCCGTTTTACTATGTCTGATAATTTATAACATTTCGGACGGTTGCAAA
AATGTTACTAAATGCCCGTCAGGCAGGGAGGCCGATATGCCCGTTGACTTTCTGACCACTGAGCAGACTG
AAAGCTATGGCAGATTCACCGGTGAACCGGATGAGCTTCAGCTGGCACGATATTTTCATCTTGATGAAGC
AGACAAGGAATTTATCGGAAAAAGCAGAGGTGATCACAACCGTCTGGGCATTGCCCTGCAAATTGGATGT
GTCCGTTTTCTGGGCACCTTCCTCACCGATATGAATCATATTCCTTCCGGCGTCCGGCATTTTACCGCCA
GACAGCTCGGGATTCGTGATATCACCGTTCTTGCAGAATACGGTCAGAGGGAAAATACCCGCCGTGAGCA
TGCAGCGCTGATACGTCAGCACTATCAGTATCGTGAATTTGCCTGGCCCTGGACATTTCGCCTTACCCGT
CTTTTATATACCCGGAGCTGGATAAGCAACGAACGTCCTGGCCTGCTTTTCGATCTGGCGACAGGGTGGC
TTATGCAACATCGTATTATTCTCCCCGGAGCCACTACGCTGACCCGGTTGATTTCAGAGGTAAGGGAAAA
GGCGACGTTGCGCCTGTGGAACAAACTGGCACTGATACCGTCAGCCGAACAACGTTCACAGCTGGAGATG
CTGCTGGGGCCAACTGATTGCAGCCGCCTGTCTTTACTGGAATCACTGAAAAAAGGCCCTGTGACCATCA
GTGGTCCGGCGTTTAATGAAGCAATTGAACGCTGGAAAACTCTGAACGATTTTGGCTTGCATGCTGACAA
CCTGAGTACACTCCCGGCTGTGCGCCTGAAAAATCTCGCACGTTATGCTGGTATGACTTCGGTGTTCAAT
ATTGCCAGGATGTCACCGCAGAAAAGGATGGCGGTTCTGGTTGCCTTTGTCCTTGCATGGGAAACGCTGG
CGTTGGATGATGCACTGGACGTTCTGGACGCCATGCTGGCCGTTATCATCCGTGACGCCAGAAAGATTGG
GCAGAAAAAACGGCTCCGCTCGCTGAAGGATCTGGATAAATCTGCATTGGCGCTCGCCAGCGCATGTTCG
TACCTGCTGAAAGAAGAAACACCGGACGAATCGATTCGTGCTGAGGTGTTCAGCTACATCCCCAGGCAAA
AGCTGGCTGAAATCATCACGCTTGTCCGTGAAATTGCCCGGCCCTCAGACGATAATTTTCATGAAGAAAT
GGTGGAGCAGTACGGGCGCGTTCGTCGTTTCCTGCCCCATCTGCTGAATACCGTTAAATTTTCATCCGCA
CCTGCCGGGGTTACCACTCTGAATGCCTGTGACTACCTCAGCCGGGAGTTCAGCTCACGGCGGCAGTTTT
TTGACGACGCACCAACGGAAATTATCAGTCGGTCATGGAAACGGCTGGTGATTAACAAGGAAAAACATAT
CACCCGCAGGGGATACACGCTCTGCTTTCTCAGTAAACTGCAGGATAGTCTGAGGCGGAGGGATGTCTAC
GTTACCGGCAGTAACCGGTGGGGAGATCCCCGAGCAAGATTACTACAGGGTGCTGACTGGCAGGCAAACC
GGATTAAGGTTTATCGTTCTCTGGGACACCCGACAGACCCGCAGGAAGCAATAAAATCTCTGGGTCATCA
GCTTGATAGTCGTTACAGACAGGTTGCTGCACGTCTTGGCGAAAATGAGGCTGTCGAACTCGATGTTTCT
GGCCCGAAGCCCCGGTTGACAATTTCTCCCCTCGCCAGTCTTGATGAGCCGGACAGTCTGAAACGACTGA
GCAAAATGATCAGTGATCTGCTCCCTCCGGTGGATTTAACGGAGTTGCTGCTCGAAATTAACGCCCATAC
CGGATTTGCTGATGAGTTTTTCCATGCTAGTGAAGCCAGTGCCAGAGTTGATGATCTGCCCGTCAGCATC
AGCGCCGTGCTGATGGCTGAAGCCTGCAATATCGGTCTGGAACCACTGATCAGATCAAATGTTCCTGCAC
TGACCCGACACCGGCTGAACTGGACAAAAGCGAACTATCTGCGGGCTGAAACTATCACCAGCGCTAATGC
CAGACTGGTTGATTTTCAGGCAACGCTGCCACTGGCACAGATATGGGGTGGCGGAGAAGTGGCATCTGCA
GATGGAATGCGCTTTGTTACGCCAGTCAGAACAATCAATGCCGGACCGAACCGCAAATACTTTGGTAATA
ACAGAGGGATCACCTGGTACAACTTTGTGTCCGATCAGTATTCCGGCTTTCATGGCATCGTTATACCGGG
GACGCTGAGGGACTCTATCTTTGTGCTGGAAGGCCTTCTGGAACAGGAGACCGGGCTGAATCCAACCGAA
ATTATGACCGATACAGCAGGTACCAGCGAACTTGTCTTTGGCCTTTTCTGGCTGCTGGGATACCAGTTTT
CTCCACGCCTGGCTGATGCCGGTGCTTCGGTTTTCTGGCGAATGGGCCATGATGCCAACTATGGCGTGCT
GAATGATATTGCCAGAGGGCAATCAGATCCCCGAAAAATAGTCCTTCAGTGGGACGAAATGATCCGGACC
GCTGGCTCCCTGAAACTGGGCAAAGTACAGGCTTCAGTGCTGGTCCGTTCATTGCTGAAAAGTGAACGTC
CTTCCGGACTGACTCAGGCAATCATTGAAGTGGGGCGCATCAACAAAACGCTGTATCTGCTTAATTATAT
TGATGATGAAGATTACCGCCGGCGCATTCTGACCCAGCTTAATCGGGGAGAAAGCCGCCATGCCGTTGCC
AGAGCCATCTGTCACGGTCAAAAAGGTGAGATAAGAAAACGATATACCGACGGTCAGGAAGATCAACTGG
GCGCACTGGGGCTGGTCACTAACGCCGTCGTGTTATGGAACACTATGTATATGCAGGCAGCCCTGGATCA
TCTCCGGGCGCAAGGTGAAACACTGAATGATGAAGATATCGCACGCCTCTCCCCGCTTTGCCACGGACAT
ATCAATATGCTCGGCCATTATTCCTTCACGCTGGCAGAACTGGTGACCAAAGGACATCTGAGACCATTAA
AAGAGGCGTCAGAGGTAGAAAACGTTGCTTAACGTGAGTTTTCGTTCCACTGAGCGTCAGACCCCTAAAA
GGGCCGTCCAGGTCCACGGCGTGGAACTGGAAATGCACCGTGGTTAGGCCGCCGTAGCCGCTTTCGACCT
CCACCCATACGCGCATCCCGTCCACGGAAGCCAGGAAGTCGCCTTCCTGGCCCCACATCGGGACGACGCC
CGGCGTCGCGCGGCAATGGCGCTCTATGACCCTCTCGGCCGCATCCTGGTCGCCGGCGCAACCGAAGAAC
GTGCCCCCGTTGAGCTTCCACACCGCCGCCGCGTAACGCTCGCCGGCCACGTCGGCCACCAAATCGGCAC
GATTGAGCACTGCGTCATGCACCGCCGCTACCGCGTCCGCCGCAACGGCCAGCAGGCCGGCGCGATCCTC
GGGCAGCGTCGCCGCCAGCGCTGCAATGCGCGCGTCCTTGTCCTCGGTCTGCGGCTTGCTTTTGCGCGCC
TTCGTCCGCCGGCGAGCCGCCGGGGTGGTCGCCTCGGGCGGCGTCGGGTTGGCTACCAGGTAGGCCGCGA
TGCAATCCGGTTTCCGGTAGTCATCGCAGAACTTCAAGCCGTCCAGGACGCAGCAGGTCGGCAACGGGTA
CTGCATCCAGTATTCGGGTTCCGGGAACGGATGCAGCAACTCGCCGCAGTGGTGGCATCGCTCTGTCTCG
CGGTCCTGCACCGAACCGCTGAACAAGCGGCCGGCAACGATGGCATCGTTGCGGCGCTTGATGTTGTCGT
CTTGCATGCTCGCCTCCAACGGCCCCCAGCCTTTCGGCCGGGGGCCTGCCCCTTAGTCGATGGCCCGGTA
GATCGCCGCCGCCTCGGCGTGCTCGCTCGCAAACGCCGCCAGGTGGTGGTAGCGGTCGATCAGGGCGTCC
GCGTCGGCCGTGCCGGCCAGCTCCGCGCAGAGCTGGTTCAGGGCGAAGAGCGTGGCGACGATGCCGGCGG
CGTCGGCCGACAGCTCGCCCGCGAAGCCGTTGCCATCGACCTCGATGCGCAAGCGGCCGTCATGCTCCGG
GGCCATGTAGAAGCCACCGTTCGAGAGGGTGTAGAAGTGCCAGAAACCGCCGTGGTAGGCAGCGCAAAGG
CGGCCCATCCAGCCGAATACCAGGGCCTCGCCGCGCAGCATGCGCAGCATCGAGGGGCCGAAGTACGTCG
GCAGAAACCGCAGGCGATCCGCCTCGGCGACGCGGGTGGCAACGATAGGGGAGGGGATTTGAACATCAGT
CATCGGACTTTCTCCGGTAGTTGACCTGGGCGGAATGCCCGGCCTCAAGACCAATATTAGGGCATTATGC
CCTAGCCTGTCAAGCAAATTTAGCTAAACTATGCCGCCGGCCGTACCCGATTCTGCGGTTACAGCTCGGT
CCTGGTCCCGACCGGGCTTTGCCAGGCGGGCGGATGGAACGCCAAGGGGGAGCGCGGCCGTTGAATGGTG
ATCGCCATCACGTTTCATTGACACTTGAGGGGCGTTTAGAGCGAGCCAGGAAAGCCGACCCCCTCCTTGG
AGTAAAAACCCTTGCGGCGTTGCAGCCGGCACGGATCTTCCGATCGGGCGCGGTGGTGGCCGCGTCTGTG
ACCTAAAAAGGGGGGAGTCCAGAGGGGCGCAGCCCCTTTGGGCATAGCGCAGCGTAATCGGAGACGTAAT
TGAGCATTTCCAGGCGCTTGCGCCTGGTCAACGAAAGAGTCAGCGCCGTAGGCGCTGCCATTTTTGGGGT
GAGGCCGTTCGCGGCCGAGGGGCGCAGCCCCTGGGGGGATGGGAGGCCCGCGTTAGCGGGCCGGGAGGGT
TCGAGAAGGGGGGGCACCCCCCTTCGGCGTGCGCGGTCACGCGCACAGGGCGCAGCCCTGGTTAAAAACA
AGGTTTATAAATATTGGTTTAAAAGCAGGTTAAAAGACAGGTTAGCGGTGGCCGAAAAACGGGCGGAAAC
CCTTGCAAATGCTGGATTTTCTGCCTGTGGACAGCCCCTCAAATGTCAATAGGTGCGCCCCTCATCTGTC
AGCACTCTGCCCCTCAAGTGTCAAGGATCGCGCCCCTCATCTGTCAGTAGTCGCGCCCCTCAAGTGTCAA
TACCGCAGGGCACTTATCCCCAGGCTTGTCCACATCATCTGTGGGAAACTCGCGTAAAATCAGGCGTTTT
CGCCGATTTGCGAGGCTGGCCAGCTCCACGTCGCCGGCCGAAATCGAGCCTGCCCCTCATCTGTCAACGC
CGCGCCGGGTGAGTCGGCCCCTCAAGTGTCAACGTCCGCCCCTCATCTGTCAGTGAGGGCCAAGTTTTCC
GCGAGGTATCCACAACGCCGGCGGCCGCGGTGTCTCGCACACGGCTTCGACGGCGTTTCTGGCGCGTTTG
CAGGGCCATAGACGGCCGCCAGCCCAGCGGCGAGGGCAACCAGCCCGGTGAGCGTCGGAAAGGCGCTGGA
AGCCCCGTAGCGACGCGGAGAGGGGCGAGACAAGCCAAGGGCGCAGGCTCGATGCGCAGCACGACATAGC
CGGTTCTCGCAAGGACGAGAATTTCCCTGCGGTGCCCCTCAAGTGTCAATGAAAGTTTCCAACGCGAGCC
ATTCGCGAGAGCCTTGAGTCCACGCTAGATCTATCTCATCTGCGCAAGGCAGAACGTGAAGACGGCCGCC
CTGGACCTCGCCCGCGAGCGCCAGGCGCACGAGGCCGGCGCGCGGACCCGCGCCACGGCCCACGAGCGGA
CGCCGCAGCAGGAGCGCCAGAAGGCCGCCAGAGAGGCCGAGCGCGGCCGTGAGGCTTGGACGCTAGGGCA
GGGCATGAAAAAGCCCGTAGCGGGCTGCTACGGGCGTCTGACGCGGTGGAAAGGGGGAGGGGATGTTGTC
TACATGGCTCTGCTGTAGTGAGTGGGTTGCGCTCCGGCAGCGGTCCTGATCAATCGTCACCCTTTCTCGG
TCCTTCAACGTTCCTGACAACGAGCCTCCTTTTCGCCAATCCATCGACAATCACCGCGAGTCCCTGCTCG
AACGCTGCGTCCGGACCGGCTTCGTCGAAGGCGTCTATCGCGGCCCGCAACAGCGGCGAGAGCGGAGCCT
GTTCAACGGTGCCGCCGCGCTCGCCGGCATCGCTGTCGCCGGCCTGCTCCTCAAGCACGGCCCCAACAGT
GAAGTAGCTGATTGTCATCAGCGCATTGACGGCGTCCCCGGCCGAAAAACCCGCCTCGCAGAGGAAGCGA
AGCTGCGCGTCGGCCGTTTCCATCTGCGGTGCGCCCGGTCGCGTGCCGGCATGGATGCGCGCGCCATCGC
GGTAGGCGAGCAGCGCCTGCCTGAAGCTGCGGGCATTCCCGATCAGAAATGAGCGCCAGTCGTCGTCGGC
TCTCGGCACCGAATGCGTATGATTCTCCGCCAGCATGGCTTCGGCCAGTGCGTCGAGCAGCGCCCGCTTG
TTCCTGAAGTGCCAGTAAAGCGCCGGCTGCTGAACCCCCAACCGTTCCGCCAGTTTGCGTGTCGTCAGAC
CGTCTACGCCGACCTCGTTCAACAGGTCCAGGGCGGCACGGATCACTGTATTCGGCTGCAACTTTGTCAT
GCTTGACACTTTATCACTGATAAACATAATATGTCCACCAACTTATCAGTGATAAAGAATCCGCGCGTTC
AATCGGACCAGCGGAGGCTGGTCCGGAGGCCAGACGTGAAACCCAACATACCCCTGATCGTAATTCTGAG
CACTGTCGCGCTCGACGCTGTCGGCATCGGCCTGATTATGCCGGTGCTGCCGGGCCTCCTGCGCGATCTG
GTTCACTCGAACGACGTCACCGCCCACTATGGCATTCTGCTGGCGCTGTATGCGTTGGTGCAATTTGCCT
GCGCACCTGTGCTGGGCGCGCTGTCGGATCGTTTCGGGCGGCGGCCAATCTTGCTCGTCTCGCTGGCCGG
CGCCACTGTCGAGGGGATCCGTCGGCCGAGGTCTTCCGATCTCCTGAAGCCAGGGCAGATCCGTGCACAG
CACCTTGCCGTAGAAGAACAGCAAGGCCGCCAATGCCTGACGATGCGTGGAGACCGAAACCTTGCGCTCG
TTCGCCAGCCAGGACAGAAATGCCTCGACTTCGCTGCTGCCCAAGGTTGCCGGGTGACGCACACCGTGGA
AACGGATGAAGGCACGAACCCAGTTGACATAAGCCTGTTCGGTTCGTAAACTGTAATGCAAGTAGCGTAT
GCGCTCACGCAACTGGTCCAGAACCTTGACCGAACGCAGCGGTGGTAACGGCGCAGTGGCGGTTTTCATG
GCTTGTTATGACTGTTTTTTTGTACAGTCTATGCCTCGGGCATCCAAGCAGCAAGCGCGTTACGCCGTGG
GTCGATGTTTGATGTTATGGAGCAGCAACGATGTTACGCAGCAGCAACGATGTTACGCAGCAGGGCAGTC
GCCCTAAAACAAAGTTAGGTGGCTCAAGTATGGGCATCATTCGCACATGTAGGCTCGGCCCTGACCAAGT
CAAATCCATGCGGGCTGCTCTTGATCTTTTCGGTCGTGAGTTCGGAGACGTAGCCACCTACTCCCAACAT
CAGCCGGACTCCGATTACCTCGGGAACTTGCTCCGTAGTAAGACATTCATCGCGCTTGCTGCCTTCGACC
AAGAAGCGGTTGTTGGCGCTCTCGCGGCTTACGTTCTGCCCAAGTTTGAGCAGCCGCGTAGTGAGATCTA
TATCTATGATCTCGCAGTCTCCGGCGAGCACCGGAGGCAGGGCATTGCCACCGCGCTCATCAATCTCCTC
AAGCATGAGGCCAACGCGCTTGGTGCTTATGTGATCTACGTGCAAGCAGATTACGGTGACGATCCCGCAG
TGGCTCTCTATACAAAGTTGGGCATACGGGAAGAAGTGATGCACTTTGATATCGACCCAAGTACCGCCAC
CTAACAATTCGTTCAAGCCGAGATCGGCTTCCCGGCCGACGGATCCGTCGGCCGAGGTCTTCCGATCTCC
TGAAGCCAGGGCAGATCCGTGCACAGCACCTTGCCGTAGAAGAACAGCAAGGCCGCCAATGCCTGACGAT
GCGTGGAGACCGA
