[The description below was written by a language model from this plasmid's Addgene catalogue record.]
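Description:
RP4-8 is a modified derivative of RP4, the naturally occurring, self-transmissible broad-host-range plasmid of Gram-negative bacteria, recorded here at roughly 60 kb and maintained at low copy number. It is not a cloning or expression vector in the usual sense. It serves as a conjugation helper, supplying in trans the transfer functions needed to mobilize other plasmids that carry a compatible origin of transfer (oriT). Replication and maintenance rely on the native RP4 machinery. No feature table accompanies the record, so the individual replication, partitioning and transfer loci are not itemised.

The one engineered change is the insertion of a gentamicin resistance gene of about 800 bp into the RP4 tetracycline resistance gene. The gene originates from the Pseudomonas plasmid pPH1JI and is expressed from its own promoter. The insertion was made by in vivo recombination rather than conventional restriction cloning. Placing the marker within the tetracycline determinant would be expected to disrupt it, and gentamicin is the only selection listed. The record does not say whether the other resistance markers of parental RP4 are still present. The plasmid is supplied in an E. coli host whose chromosome can be selected independently with nalidixic acid, and the depositor considers growth on the appropriate antibiotic enough to confirm plasmid integrity.

According to the associated work, modified RP4 derivatives of this kind were developed alongside Tn5-Mob derivatives to ease the manipulation and transfer of large plasmids in Gram-negative bacteria. A helper with an altered resistance profile is useful there because it avoids marker conflicts with the plasmids or strains being mobilized.
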