Addgene plasmid #79813: RP4-8
Purpose: Modified broad host range plasmid RP4. Gentamicin resistant. Helper plasmid for conjugation
Depositing lab: Michael Hynes. Depositing organization: University of Calgary. Publication: Modified RP4 and Tn5-Mob derivatives for facilitated manipulation of large plasmids in Gram-negative bacteria. Quandt J, Clark RG, Venter AP, Clark SR, Twelker S, Hynes MF. Plasmid. 2004 Jul;52(1):1-12. 10.1016/j.plasmid.2004.04.002 PubMed 15212888.
Backbone
  Vector backbone: RP4
  Backbone manufacturer: Natural
  Backbone size w/o insert (bp): 60000
  Total vector size (bp): 60000
  Modifications to backbone: Gm gene added inserted into Tc gene by in vivo cloning. See article.
  Vector type: Helper BHR plasmid for mobilizing other plasmids carrying oriT
Growth in bacteria
  Bacterial resistance: Gentamicin, 10 μg/mL
  Growth temperature: 37°C
  Growth strain: CSH56
  Growth instructions: Select for the chromosome with nalidixic acid.
  Copy number: Low Copy
Gene/Insert
  Gene/Insert name: Gentamicin resistance gene (alt name: Gm)
  Species: Pseudomonas - from plasmid pPH1JI
  Insert size (bp): 800
  Promoter: Own promoter
  Cloning method: Unknown
  Sequencing primers: 5′ NONE; 3′ NONE
Resource information
  A portion of this plasmid was derived from a plasmid made by: We made this plasmid by in vivo recombination
Terms and licenses: Academic/Nonprofit Terms; Industry Terms: Not Available to Industry
Depositor comments: Depositor states that users can select for the chromosome with nalidixic acid. Depositor states that growth on the respective antibiotic is sufficient to confirm plasmid integrity
How to cite: RP4-8 was a gift from Michael Hynes (Addgene plasmid # 79813 ; http://n2t.net/addgene:79813 ; RRID:Addgene_79813)
